Addgene plasmid #188609: M1C1
Purpose: (Empty Backbone) Minimal Conjugative Plasmid 1
Depositing lab: Bogumil Karas. Depositing organization: University of Western Ontario. Publication: Superior Conjugative Plasmids Delivered by Bacteria to Diverse Fungi. Cochrane RR, Shrestha A, Severo de Almeida MM, Agyare-Tabbi M, Brumwell SL, Hamadache S, Meaney JS, Nucifora DP, Say HH, Sharma J, Soltysiak MPM, Tong C, Van Belois K, Walker EJL, Lachance MA, Gloor GB, Edgell DR, Shapiro RS, Karas BJ. Biodes Res. 2022 Aug 19;2022:9802168. doi: 10.34133/2022/9802168. eCollection 2022. PubMed 37850145.
Backbone
  Vector backbone: pTA-Mob 2.0
  Backbone size (bp): 57000
  Modifications to backbone: Deletion: pTA-Mob 2.0 ΔTrbO-FiwA Plasmid Size: 54247 bp
  Vector type: Bacterial Expression, Yeast Expression, Synthetic Biology ; Diatom Expression
  Selectable markers: URA3, HIS3
Growth in bacteria
  Bacterial resistance: Gentamicin, 10 μg/mL
  Growth temperature: 37°C
  Growth strain: EPI300 (Epicentre)
  Copy number: Low Copy
Terms and licenses: Academic/Nonprofit Terms; Industry Terms: Not Available to Industry
How to cite: M1C1 was a gift from Bogumil Karas (Addgene plasmid # 188609 ; http://n2t.net/addgene:188609 ; RRID:Addgene_188609)
