[The description below was written by a language model from this plasmid's Addgene catalogue record and pLannotate feature annotations shown in this document.]
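Description:
M1C1 is a large (about 54 kb), low-copy conjugative plasmid derived from pTA-Mob 2.0 by deleting the TrbO-to-FiwA region. It is catalogued as an empty backbone, "Minimal Conjugative Plasmid 1", for bacterial, yeast and diatom work in synthetic biology. The annotation shows an IncP (RK2/RP4-type) framework. It carries the Tra region genes, including the relaxosome components traI, traJ and traK, the coupling protein traG, the primase traC and traF, together with an incP oriT. A second traJ copy lies next to this oriT. Of the mating-pair-formation (Trb) region, only trbE was called by the automated annotation. Several long stretches, notably the roughly 8 kb after trbE, carry no annotation, so the feature table is probably incomplete there.

Propagation in bacteria is supported by a pBBR1 broad-host-range origin (annotated as a fragment) with its Rep protein. The RK2 trfA replication gene is also present, although no oriV was annotated. Stable inheritance is aided by the parDE toxin-antitoxin addiction module and by parA/parB. The korA, korB and korC regulators and the kla/kle operons of the IncP backbone are also retained. Bacterial selection is by gentamicin, through aacC1 driven by the integron Pc promoter. The short kanamycin, β-lactamase, chloramphenicol and tetracycline gene fragments, and the IS21 ist sequences, appear to be nonfunctional remnants. For yeast, a CEN6/ARS element provides centromeric maintenance, with HIS3 and the 5-FOA-counterselectable URA3 as auxotrophic markers. The associated publication title indicates use in delivering DNA by conjugation from bacteria to diverse fungi, with this deletion derivative representing a reduced version of the parent plasmid.
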