Features (pLannotate 1.2.2; 52 found; start..end, strand, type, name):
    518..766     +  CDS            parD: PARD_ECOLX - Experimental evidence at protein level: Swiss-Prot protein existence level 1. Antitoxin component of a type II toxin-antitoxin (TA) system involved in plasmid partition. Inhibits the anti-DNA gyrase activity of toxin ParE; reverses and restores gyrase catalytic activity in vitro. The parDE operon alone is capable of stabilizing an RK2-derived minireplicon under defined growth conditions in several different Gram- negative bacteria. It does so by the post-segregational killing (PSK) of plasmid-free cells, also referred to as a plasmid addiction system. Binds its own promoter, autor
    766..1074    +  CDS            parE: PARE_ECOLX - Experimental evidence at protein level: Swiss-Prot protein existence level 1. Toxin component of a type II toxin-antitoxin (TA) system involved in plasmid partition. Acts by inhibiting DNA gyrase, converting supercoiled plasmid DNA into a singly cleaved linear form in an ATP-dependent fashion. To do so it probably interacts with one of the gyrase subunits. Gyrase inhibition is prevented by antitoxin ParD, and is reversed in vitro by incubation with ParD. In cells that have lost the plasmid filamentation and growth inhibition occur; this is suppressed when ParD is supplied in trans
   2194..2409    +  promoter       URA3 promoter: S. cerevisiae URA3
   2410..3213    +  CDS            URA3: orotidine-5'-phosphate decarboxylase, required for uracil biosynthesis; S. cerevisiae URA3; yeast auxotrophic marker, counterselectable with 5-fluoroorotic acid (5-FOA)
   3880..3960    +  CDS            istA (fragment): ISTA_SHISO - Protein inferred from homology: Swiss-Prot protein existence level 3. Involved in the transposition of the insertion sequence. From Shigella sonnei.
   4186..4980    +  CDS            istB: ISTB_PSEAI - Protein inferred from homology: Swiss-Prot protein existence level 3. One of two proteins expressed only when there is a tandem repeat of the IS21 insertion sequence, it is necessary for the transposition of plasmids with that tandem repeat. From Pseudomonas aeruginosa.
   5427..5564    +  CDS            aphA1 (fragment): KKA1_ECOLX - Also known as nptI. Protein inferred from homology: Swiss-Prot protein existence level 3. Resistance to kanamycin and structurally-related aminoglycosides, including amikacin. From Escherichia coli.
   5562..5687    +  CDS            aphA1 (fragment): KKA1_ECOLX - Also known as nptI. Protein inferred from homology: Swiss-Prot protein existence level 3. Resistance to kanamycin and structurally-related aminoglycosides, including amikacin. From Escherichia coli.
   5777..6064    -  CDS            traA: TRAA_ECOLX - Protein predicted: Swiss-Prot protein existence level 4. From Escherichia coli.
   6075..6512    -  CDS            traB: TRAB4_ECOLX - Experimental evidence at protein level: Swiss-Prot protein existence level 1. From Escherichia coli.
   6531..9713    -  CDS            traC: TRAC4_ECOLX - Experimental evidence at protein level: Swiss-Prot protein existence level 1. Required for autonomous replication in E.coli. Transferred into the recipient cell during bacterial conjugation. Catalyzes the synthesis of short oligoribonucleotide primers with CpA or pCpA at their 5'-termini on a single-stranded template DNA. From Escherichia coli.
   9771..9944    -  CDS            traD (fragment): TRAD5_ECOLX - Experimental evidence at protein level: Swiss-Prot protein existence level 1. From Escherichia coli.
  12220..12750   -  CDS            traF: TRAF4_ECOLX - Protein inferred from homology: Swiss-Prot protein existence level 3. Required for donor-specific phage sensitivity. May be involved in pilus assembly. From Escherichia coli.
  12750..14654   -  CDS            traG: TRAG4_ECOLX - Experimental evidence at protein level: Swiss-Prot protein existence level 1. Required for conjugative transfer of plasmid RP4. Binds tightly and specifically to the relaxase TraI. Can also bind to DNA without sequence specificity. May form a pore-like structure that could serve as a channel for DNA transfer. From Escherichia coli.
  14654..16846   -  CDS            traI: TRAI6_ECOLX - Experimental evidence at protein level: Swiss-Prot protein existence level 1. The initiation process of transfer DNA synthesis requires the interaction of at least three plasmid-specific components (TraH, I, and J) at the transfer origin resulting in the assembly of a specialised nucleoprotein complex - the relaxosome. Site- and strand-specific cleavage at the transfer origin is dependent on TraI and TraJ. From Escherichia coli.
  16884..17255   -  CDS            traJ: oriT-recognizing protein; traJ
  17493..17894   +  CDS            traK: TRAK4_ECOLX - Experimental evidence at protein level: Swiss-Prot protein existence level 1. From Escherichia coli.
  17897..18619   +  CDS            traL: TRAL4_ECOLX - Experimental evidence at protein level: Swiss-Prot protein existence level 1. From Escherichia coli.
  18619..19053   +  CDS            traM: TRAM4_ECOLX - Experimental evidence at protein level: Swiss-Prot protein existence level 1. From Escherichia coli.
  19112..20455   -  CDS            traN: TRAN4_ECOLX - Protein predicted: Swiss-Prot protein existence level 4. From Escherichia coli.
  23215..24288   -  CDS            korB: KORB2_ECOLX - Experimental evidence at protein level: Swiss-Prot protein existence level 1. In conjunction with KorA, inhibits the transcription of the kilA, trfA and korAB operons. Is also involved in the negative control of the kilB operon. From Escherichia coli.
  25064..25366   -  CDS            trfB: KORA2_ECOLX - Also known as korA. Experimental evidence at protein level: Swiss-Prot protein existence level 1. In conjunction with KorB, inhibits the transcription of kilA, trfA and korAB operons. In conjunction with KorC is responsible for the negative control of kilC and kilE operons. From Escherichia coli.
  25543..26493   -  CDS            klaC: KLAC_ECOLX - Also known as telB. Protein predicted: Swiss-Prot protein existence level 4. Belongs to the kla operon, which is associated with cryptic tellurite resistance, and IncW plasmid fertility inhibition. From Escherichia coli.
  26493..27626   -  CDS            klaB: KLAB_ECOLX - Also known as telA. Protein inferred from homology: Swiss-Prot protein existence level 3. Belongs to the kla operon, which is associated with cryptic tellurite resistance, and IncW plasmid fertility inhibition. From Escherichia coli.
  27647..28417   -  CDS            klaA: KLAA_ECOLX - Also known as kilA. Protein predicted: Swiss-Prot protein existence level 4. Belongs to the kla operon, which is associated with cryptic tellurite resistance, and IncW plasmid fertility inhibition. From Escherichia coli.
  28543..28854   -  CDS            kleF: KLEF2_ECOLX - Also known as kcrB4. Protein predicted: Swiss-Prot protein existence level 4. From Escherichia coli.
  28885..29205   -  CDS            kleE: KLEE2_ECOLX - Also known as kcrB3. Protein predicted: Swiss-Prot protein existence level 4. From Escherichia coli.
  29320..29514   -  CDS            kleD: KLED2_ECOLX - Also known as kcrB2. Protein predicted: Swiss-Prot protein existence level 4. From Escherichia coli.
  29554..29781   -  CDS            kleC: KLEC2_ECOLX - Also known as kcrB1. Protein predicted: Swiss-Prot protein existence level 4. From Escherichia coli.
  29937..30149   -  CDS            kleB: KLEB2_ECOLX - Also known as kcrA2. Protein predicted: Swiss-Prot protein existence level 4. From Escherichia coli.
  30201..30431   -  CDS            kleA: KLEA2_ECOLX - Also known as kcrA1. Protein predicted: Swiss-Prot protein existence level 4. From Escherichia coli.
  30660..30914   -  CDS            korC: KORC2_ECOLX - Protein predicted: Swiss-Prot protein existence level 4. Acts with KorA as corepressor in the control of the kilC and kilE operons. From Escherichia coli.
  30940..31641   -  CDS            klcB (fragment): KLCB2_ECOLX - Experimental evidence at transcript level: Swiss-Prot protein existence level 2. From Escherichia coli.
  31764..32012   -  CDS            bla(M) (fragment): β-lactamase lacking the signal sequence; bla(M); allows cytosolic expression of β-lactamase
  32086..32619   -  CDS            GmR: gentamycin acetyltransferase; aacC1; confers resistance to gentamycin
  32808..32836   -  promoter       Pc promoter: intI1 (promoter lies within the coding sequence); class 1 integron promoter
  32874..32967   +  CDS            CmR (fragment): chloramphenicol acetyltransferase; cat; confers resistance to chloramphenicol
  32979..33624   +  rep_origin     pBBR1 oriV (fragment): replication origin of the broad-host-range plasmid pBBR1 from Bordetella bronchiseptica; requires the pBBR1 Rep protein for replication
  33625..34287   +  CDS            pBBR1 Rep: replication protein for the broad-host-range plasmid pBBR1 from Bordetella bronchiseptica
  34348..34417   +  CDS            TcR (fragment): tetracycline efflux protein; tet; confers resistance to tetracycline
  34713..34799   -  CDS            MRM1 (fragment): MRM1_YEAST - Also known as PET56 From Saccharomyces cerevisiae (strain ATCC 204508 / S288c) (Baker's yeast).
  34849..35037   +  promoter       HIS3 promoter: S. cerevisiae HIS3
  35038..35700   +  CDS            HIS3: imidazoleglycerol-phosphate dehydratase, required for histidine biosynthesis; S. cerevisiae HIS3; yeast auxotrophic marker
  35861..36369   +  misc_feature   CEN/ARS: S. cerevisiae CEN6 centromere fused to an autonomously replicating sequence
  36512..36621   +  oriT           oriT: incP origin of transfer
  36654..37025   +  CDS            traJ: oriT-recognizing protein; traJ
  38224..38343   -  CDS            tetR (fragment): TETR1_ECOLX - Experimental evidence at protein level: Swiss-Prot protein existence level 1. TetR is the repressor of the tetracycline resistance element; its N-terminal region forms a helix-turn-helix structure and binds DNA. Binding of tetracycline to TetR reduces the repressor affinity for the tetracycline resistance gene (tetA) promoter operator sites. From Escherichia coli.
  38363..39511   -  CDS            trfA: trans-acting replication protein that binds to and activates oriV
  40292..40378   +  CDS            trfB (fragment): KORA1_ECOLX - Also known as korA. Protein predicted: Swiss-Prot protein existence level 4. In conjunction with KorB, inhibits the transcription of kilA, trfA and korAB operons. In conjunction with KorC is responsible for the negative control of kilC and kilE operons. From Escherichia coli.
  42483..44918   +  CDS            trbE: TRBE_RHIRD - Protein inferred from homology: Swiss-Prot protein existence level 3. From Rhizobium radiobacter (Agrobacterium tumefaciens) (Agrobacterium radiobacter).
  53192..53848   -  CDS            parA: PARA4_ECOLX - Protein inferred from homology: Swiss-Prot protein existence level 3. Involved in plasmid partition. From Escherichia coli.
  53812..389     -  CDS            parB (across the origin): PARB4_ECOLX - Protein predicted: Swiss-Prot protein existence level 4. Involved in plasmid partition. From Escherichia coli.
>Addgene plasmid #188609 | M1C1 | addgene full sequence | sequence record 379046 | Addgene NGS Result
GCCCATGCCGGCGAGGCAACGACCAGGACGGCCAGCGCGGCAGCGGCGCGCAGCATGGCGTAGCTTCGGC
GCTTCATGCGTGGCCCCATTGCTGATGATCGGGGTACGCCAGGTGCAGCACTGCATCGAAATTGGCCTTG
CAGTAGCCGTCCAGCGCCACCCGCGAGCCGAACGCCGGCGAAAGGTACTCGACCAGGCCGGGCCGGTCGC
GGACCTCGCGCCCCAGGACGTGGATGCGCCGGCCGCGTGTGCCGTCGGGTCCAGGCACGAAGGCCAGCGC
CTCGATGTTGAAGTCGATGGATAGAAGTTGTCGGTAGTGCTTGGCCGCCCTCATCGCGTCCCCCTTGGTC
AAATTGGGTATACCCATTTGGGCCTAGTCTAGCCGGCATGGCGCATTACAGCAATACGCAATTTAAATGC
GCCTAGCGCATTTTCCCGACCTTAATGCGCCTCGCGCTGTAGCCTCACGCCCACATATGTGCTAATGTGG
TTACGTGTATTTTATGGAGGTTATCCAATGAGCCGCCTGACAATCGACATGACGGACCAGCAGCACCAGA
GCCTGAAAGCCCTGGCCGCCTTGCAGGGCAAGACCATTAAGCAATACGCCCTCGAACGTCTGTTCCCCGG
TGACGCTGATGCCGATCAGGCATGGCAGGAACTGAAAACCATGCTGGGGAACCGCATCAACGATGGGCTT
GCCGGCAAGGTGTCCACCAAGAGCGTCGGCGAAATTCTTGATGAAGAACTCAGCGGGGATCGCGCTTGAC
GGCCTACATCCTCACGGCTGAGGCCGAAGCCGATCTACGCGGCATCATCCGCTACACGCGCCGGGAGTGG
GGCGCGGCGCAGGTGCGCCGCTATATCGCTAAGCTGGAACAGGGCATAGCCAGGCTTGCCGCAGGCGAAG
GCCCGTTTAAGGACATGAGCGAACTCTTTCCCGCGCTGCGGATGGCCCGCTGCGAACACCACTACGTTTT
TTGCCTGCCGCGTGCGGGCGAACCCGCGTTGGTCGTGGCGATCCTGCATGAGCGCATGGACCTCATGACG
CGACTTGCCGACAGGCTCAAGGGCTGATTTCAGCCGCTAAAAATCGCGCCACTCACAACGTCCTGATGGC
GTACTTACCCAAAGAACAGCTAGGAGAATCATTTATGCTCAGCACACTTCCACAAGCTCATGCAACTTTC
TTGAACCGCATCCGCGATGCGGTCGCTTCCGATGTTCGCTTCCGCGCTCTTCTGATCGGCGGCTCTTACG
TTCACGGAGGACTCGATGAGCACTCCGATTTGGATTTCGACATCGTTGTTGAGGACAACTGCTACGCAGA
TGTCTTGTCTACACGCAAGGATTTTGCCGAGGCACTGCCCGGCTTCCTCAACGCGTTCACCGGCGAACAT
GTAGGAGAACCGCGCCTTCTGATCTGCCTATATGGTCCGCCACTGCTACACATCGATTTGAAGTTTTCTC
TTGCTTCCGATCTCGACCAGCAAATCGAGCGGCGGGCGGTTCTGTTTGCTCGTGATCCGGCAGAGATCGA
GAAGCGCATTGAGGCGGCAGCGGTGGCATGGCCAAACCGTCCCTCCGAGTGGTTCGAAGCACGTTGTCAG
CGCCAGTGATATAAGACGGTAATTCACCATTTGGATTGTCCGCTCCACCCAACATGTTGTTTCCTTAAGG
TTCTCACACCAGAAAGGACATCAACATGCTGAGCAGAGAGGACTTTTACATGATAAAGCAAATGCGCCAG
CAGGGCGCGTACATTGTCGATATTGCGACTCAGATTGGTTGCTCTGAACGGACGGTCAGACGCTACCTCA
AATACCCTGAACCGCCAGCCAGAAAGACCCGCCACAAAATGGTTAAGCTGAAACCGTTTATGGATTACAT
CGACATGCGCCTGGCAGAGAATGTCTGGAATAGTGAGGTTATCTTTGCGGAGATTAAGGCAATGGGTTAT
ACGGGCGGACGTTCCATGCTGCGTTACTACATCCAGCCCAAACGTAAAATGCGTCCGTCAAAAAGAACAG
TTCGCTTCGAAACTCAGCCTGGATACCAGCTCCAGCACGACTGGGGCGAAGTTGAGGTGGAGGTTGCCGG
GCAACGGTGCAAAGTTGGCGCGCCCTTGGCAGAACATATCCATCGCGTCCGCCATCTCCAGCAGCCGCAC
GCGGCGCATCGGGGGGGGGGGNTTTCAATTCATCATTTTTTTTTTATTCTTTTTTTTGATTTCGGTTTCC
TTGAAATTTTTTTGATTCGGTAATCTCCGAACAGAAGGAAGAACGAAGGAAGGAGCACAGACTTAGATTG
GTATATATACGCATATGTAGTGTTGAAGAAACATGAAATTGCCCAGTATTCTTAACCCAACTGCACAGAA
CAAAAACCTGCAGGAAACGAAGATAAATCATGTCGAAAGCTACATATAAGGAACGTGCTGCTACTCATCC
TAGTCCTGTTGCTGCCAAGCTATTTAATATCATGCACGAAAAGCAAACAAACTTGTGTGCTTCATTGGAT
GTTCGTACCACCAAGGAATTACTGGAGTTAGTTGAAGCATTAGGTCCCAAAATTTGTTTACTAAAAACAC
ATGTGGATATCTTGACTGATTTTTCCATGGAGGGCACAGTTAAGCCGCTAAAGGCATTATCCGCCAAGTA
CAATTTTTTACTCTTCGAAGACAGAAAATTTGCTGACATTGGTAATACAGTCAAATTGCAGTACTCTGCG
GGTGTATACAGAATAGCAGAATGGGCAGACATTACGAATGCACACGGTGTGGTGGGCCCAGGTATTGTTA
GCGGTTTGAAGCAGGCGGCGGAAGAAGTAACAAAGGAACCTAGAGGCCTTTTGATGTTAGCAGAATTGTC
ATGCAAGGGCTCCCTAGCTACTGGAGAATATACTAAGGGTACTGTTGACATTGCGAAGAGCGACAAAGAT
TTTGTTATCGGCTTTATTGCTCAAAGAGACATGGGTGGAAGAGATGAAGGTTACGATTGGTTGATTATGA
CACCCGGTGTGGGTTTAGATGACAAGGGAGACGCATTGGGTCAACAGTATAGAACCGTGGATGATGTGGT
CTCTACAGGATCTGACATTATTATTGTTGGAAGAGGACTATTTGCAAAGGGAAGGGATGCTAAGGTAGAG
GGTGAACGTTACAGAAAAGCAGGCTGGGAAGCATATTTGAGAAGATGCTGCCAGCAAAACTAAAAAACTG
TATTATAAGTAAATGCATGTATACTAAACTCACAAATTAGAGCTTCAATTTAATTATATCAGTTATTACC
CGGCCGGGAATCTCGGTCGTAATGATTTTTATAATGACGAAAAAAAAAAAATTGGAAAGAAAACCCCCCC
CCCCCGCAGCGTTGGGTCCTGGCCACGGGTGCGCATGATCGTGCTCCTGTCGTTGAGGCGCGCCAACTTT
GCGGTTAATACGCTGGGGTTCTCCCGCCGCTTCCATGTCTTCGCCGCACCAAAACAGGATGCTGAGCATA
CCTACGAATCACTGGTTCGCGCCTTCCGCTACTTCGGTGGTTGTGTGAAAACGGTGCTGGTTGATAACCA
GAAGGCTGCGGTGCTGAAGAATAACAACGGGAAAGTCGTGTTCAACTCCGGATTCCTGTTGCTGGCCGAC
CACTATAACTTCCTGCCACGGGCATGCCGTCCACGCAGGGCCAGAACAAAAGGTAAGGTTGAGCGGATGG
TGAAATACCTCAAGGAGAACTTCTTCGTTCGGTACCGCAGGTTCGACAGCTTCACTCATGTTAATCAACA
ACTGGAGCAATGGATAGCCGATGTGGCTGACAAACGGGAACTTCGCCAGTTCAAAGAAACGCCGGAACAG
CGCTTCGCGCTGGAGCAGGAACATCTGCAGCCGTTACCGGATACGGACTTCGATACCAGTTACTTCGACA
TCCGCCATGTGTCCTGGGACAGCTATATCGAGGTTGGTGGTAATCGTTACAGCGTTCCCGAAGCGCTGTG
TGGTCAGCCGGTATCGATACGAATATCGCTGGATGACGAGTTGCGGATCTACAGTAATGAGAAACTGGTG
GCCTCACATCGCCTCTGTTCGGCATCGTCTGGCTGGCAGACAGTGCCGGAGCATCACGCCCCGCTCTGGC
AGCAGGTCAGTCAGGTGGAACATCGACCACTGAGTGCCTATGAGGAGCTGTTGTGATGCATGAGCTGGAA
GTCCTGCTGAGTCGCCTGAAAATGGAGCATCTGAGTTATCACGTTGAAAGCCTGCTGGAACAGGCAGCTA
AAAAAGAGCTGAACTACCGGGAGTTCCTGTGCATGGCGCTACAGCAGGAATGGAACGGCAGGCATCAGCG
CGGTATGGAGTCCAGGCTGAAGCAGGCTCGTCTGCCGTGGGTCAAAACGCTGGAGCAGTTCGACTTTACC
TTCCAGCCGGGCATCGACCGTAAGGTTGTCCGGGAACTGGCTGGTCTGGCGTTCGTGGAGCGCAGCGAAA
ACGTGATCCTGCTGGGACCTCCTGGTGTCGGAAAAACTCATCTGGCCATAGCTCTTGGCGTGAAAGCGGT
GGATGCGGGACATCGGGTACTGTTTATGCCACTGGACAGACTGATCGCGACACTGATGAAAGCGAAACAG
GAAAACCGGCTGGAGCGTCAGCTGCAGCAACTGAGTTATGCCCGGGTGTTGATCCTGGATGAAATAGGCT
ATCTGCCGATGAACAGAGAGGAAGCCAGCCTGTTCTTCCGGCTACTGAACCGTCGATATGAAAAAGCGAG
CATCATACTGACGTCAAACAAAGGGTTCGCAGACTGGGGAGAAATGTTCGGAGATCACGTGCTGGCAACA
GCGATACTGGATCGGTTGCTACATCACTCAACCACGCTGAATATCAAAGGAGAGAGTTACCGGTTAAAAG
AGAAACGTAAAGCTGGAGTGCTGACCAAAAACACAACGCCAATCAGTGATGATGAAATGGTGAAAAGCGG
ACAGCATCAGTAACGAAAGTATCTTAGCGGGCATGAAAATGGCAAATAACGGTCAAACATCGTGGCGTTG
ACAACGTGCCTGGATCTGGCTACACTATGCGGCCACCAAGCTCGCCCGTGGCGAGCTTTACGAAGCGATC
GGCATGCTCGGTTTCTTCCGTGAGCAAGTGTTAGGACCTTTGCTCTACCGTCGCGCTGGAAAGGACCAGC
GCGGAGTGAGGCGATTGGAAACCCTTCGACTGGATGAAGAGCGCAGACTAGCCACCACCATTGCGCTGCA
CGATGCGTTGTCTGTCAGGGATGCCATCAAAGCATCTGCCTCCATCTATCTCGACCTCCGAGCCGCCGAT
CCGTCGTTGGAACCGACAACGCATATGCCAGGTCTTCTGTACGACTTAATAGAACGTGCGGTACCAGGCA
CGCCTAACCGTCAGTGAGATTGGATGAGTGAACGATATTGATCGAGAAGAGCCCTGCGCAGCCGCTGCCG
TGCCCGAGAGCATGGCGGCTCACGTGATGGGATACAAATGGGCGCGTGATAAGGTTGGTCAGTCCGGCTG
CGCGGTCTATCGGCTGCATAGCAAGAATTCTGCCGTGTTATGGAACTGTCTTGAGGAGTTCGAACCTTCG
CTTCAGGAGAGGCTTGTTGCGCAATATGGCATTGCCGATCCGGATAGGCGCAAGCTGCAATTTCATCTCC
TGCTGGACGAACTTTTCTAAGGCGATGCCCCCTCGACCTCGATCAGGGAGGCGTTCAGGACGACTCACAA
AGAAAGCCGGGCAATGCCCGGCTTTTTCTGCTGCTACCTCCGTAGTCGTAAGGTCGTTGCAGGTGCTCGG
GTGCGGTACAACTCGCCGGTCGCCAGCTCAAGCGCGATCACGTCGTTGCCGTCGTAGTTGACGATGATGC
TGTTGGGCCGACTGTCCTCACGCTTCGCAGGGAGAGGCCAGCCTTCAATCGAAGCCGGCGCAAGCTCGTA
GTGCTTCCCGGTTTCGACGCTGCGCAGCGTCCAGGTCCTGCAACCGGCCACGCCGGTCGCAGAAACCACG
GCGAGCGAGCCGCGAAAATCGTGCGGGTACGCCTCGATGTTCATACGCCTCCTAGATCGAGCGCGAGCGT
TTCTGCTCGGCCTTGGCCGCCTGTTCCTGGGACACCTCGCCGATGACCTTGCCCTGGCCCCGGCTGTAGG
CGATTTCGTAGTTCTTGCCGACAACCGGCGGCTTCTCAAAGATGCCCCGGCTGTGTTTCACGATCCCGCC
TTCGCTGAACTGGTAGACGTTGCGCCCATCGTCGTGCAGCACCTGGCCGACGTGCTTGTGCGGGTGGACG
TTTTTGCTTGCGTCCTTCGCATCGCTCAACTGGTGAATGCCTTTCGGTAGCCCCGCCTCGGGCAACACCT
TCATGGTCAGCCATTCGCCGTTCACTACCTGGTCCACCTGGCGGCTGCCGTTCATGACGGCGATCTTGAC
GCTGCCCTCGGGTTTCATGATGACGCCAGGGCTTGCCGATGTGCGTGGTGCCCCGATCTGTACTTTGTTC
ATACGCTCTAGTTCTCCTTAGTAGGTTCTCGCGCGGCGTTGCCGCTGTTCTTGCTGCTCGATGTCTTGCT
GCTTGAGCTGCTGCACCTTCTGCCGCTGGCCCTCGTCGAGAAGCACCTTGCCGACAGCACTTCTCACCTG
GCGTTCAACCCCGTCCTTGCCCAGGCTGCTGCGCTCGGACAGGTCGTTGAAATCGGTGTGCTTCTTCATG
TTCGACAGGGCGGCGAGCTGGCCATCGTTCAACAGCGATTCCTTGAGCTTGGCCGTGTCGGCCTCGCTCA
ACTGGACCTTGCCGGCCGCCGCGTCCGCGAGGCGCTTTTCAGCGTGCAAATGGTTGCGGTAGTTCTCCGG
GGTGATCGGCGGCAGCTCCTTCGGGTAGGCGTTCTCGCCCGGCGCGAAGATTGGGAAGATGGCCTTGCCG
CCGACCGCCTTGGCGGCCTCCTGTGCCTTCGTCCTGCCGGGATTCACGCCCTGGGTGATCTGCACCTGGC
GGTCGTCGTCGCCGGCGATCACAACGGGCTTGTCCGGGAATTTCGCGTGCAGGGCCTCGGCAACAGCCTG
TAGGTTGCCGGAATCGAACGCGGCGACAGTCGCGTGCCCCAGCGCTTCGGCCACTGTGGCGGCGGTGGCA
TAGCCTTCGCCGATCACCAGCGCCGGCGCGGCCGCGAGCGCATCCATGCCACCGACGACATGGAAGCATC
CTTCCTTGCGGCTGTCCTTGGCGAAGCGCTTGGTGCCGTCCTCCTGGATGTACTGCATGGTCCATTGCTT
GCCGTCGGCGTCGTAGGCCGGGATGTAGGTTTTCTGGCCCTCCTGGTCGGTAAGGACGCCGGCGTGCACC
TGTAGACCCTTGTCGCGCAGGTACGGCGTCGGTTCCGTGATGGGAACCAGGCTTTGCGCCTGGCGGCCGA
TGCGCTGCGCCGTGGCTTCGTGCTGGCGTTCTTGTTCCTCGGCACGCGCGGCCAGCTTGGCCGCCGCCTC
GGCCTGCATCTTGGCCTTCTCGGCGGGGTCCAGGGCGTAGCCCTTGGCCTTCCACTTCATTTCGACGCCG
GTGCGGTTGTTTTTGATGTAACCGGCCGGGTGGCCGTCGAGGTGGCCGACGTAGAAGCCCGACTTCTCGC
CCTTCTTGTCGCCCTCGGTCTCGATGCGGTGCTTCTTGCCGTCCATGATGGGGTGCTCGCCGCCTGGGGT
GACGACGCAGCCCATGCTTTTCAGGGCCTCCGCGAACTCATCTTCGGGGGTGACGGCCGGGGATTGCTGG
GTGGGCACGTTGTCCGGCAGCCAGCGTTGCAGCTTGCCCATGTCGGCGTTCGGTCCGGCGTACCAGGACT
TGGCCACCTTGTCCCACTGCGCGCCGGCCGCCTTGGCAACCTGGCGCTCGCCGTAGGGCACGGCCAGGTA
GACGCGCTCCTGGGCCGCGTTGGGGCGCTCGGCCGTGGGTTGGGTAGGCTGGGCCTCGGCGCGGGCCTCT
ACGGCCGCTGTAGCGCCCTCGCGCGCCCATTTGGCGAACGGGGCAGGGTCAACCCCTGCCGGAACGTACC
AGGCGCGTTCCTGGCGGTCCCAGCGCGCTCCAAGGGCCTTCACCTCGTCTTTCTCCTTGAACGGCACGTT
CAAGTAGGCGCGCTCGGGCTTGGCGGGGGCTTGAGCGGCCGCCGGCTGCTCGGCGGCGTTCATGGCCTGG
GCCATTTCCTGCTGCTCGCGCTCGTAGTCGGCGATCCGGCGCTGTAGGTCCTCGTCGTGCAGCATGGCCG
TGCCCTCGGCGGCCTTGCGCGCCTCCTTGGCGGCAACGCGGTCCTCGTCGGTGCTGTTGGGATCGCGGCG
AACTCGCTCTTCATGGATGCGGGCGAACTTCGCGGCCTGCTCGTACTCGTTGGCCGTCGCGTAAGCGTCG
ATCACGGCCAGGCGGTCGGCGAGCGCTTCGGCATTGGTCTGCGCGTCGGGGCCGGCGAAGTCGGCAAGCC
ATTGGTGGCCGCCCCACGCATGGTTCGCATAGACGCCCCAAAACTCCGGCTCTCGGTCGCCGGCCGGCAC
CACGGACCGTTCGCCGTCGTGCTCGACCTCGACGTTGGCCTGGACCTGGACGCGGCCGGTCCAATCGGCA
GGCAGCTCAAAGCCCAGCGTGGTTTCGGTCAGCGCGGCCAGCGATTGGTTGCCTTCCGCCGGCTCCGCGC
CGGCGCGGTACATGCGCAGGGTCTGCGCGATCAGCTCGTCGGCCGGCGCAATGGCCGGTCGTGCCACCTG
GTCTTGCTGTTGCTCCATAGTTGCCCCCTGCGCAGGCTCGATGGCCTGCTGGGTCGTTTGTTCTTGAATT
TGCTTCTGCTCGAACGCCAGGACGAAATCCTGGATCTTCTCCGCGTCGGCGGCCGCGCGGAAAATCTCTA
GCGGGTCCTCTTGTAGCGCCTTGATCCACGATCCGACATAGGCCGCGTGCTGGCCGGGGTCGTGGCCGAT
GCCCAGCTCGTCGCCCAGGATCATGCTGGCAATCTCGGCCCGCAGCTCTTCCTTGGCGTACCCCTCGCTC
CCGAAGGGATGCGCCAGGTCGCGGTCCAGCCGCGACGGGTGGCCGGTCCAGTGCCCCAGCTCATGGAGCG
CGGTTGCGTAGTAGTTGTCGGCGCTCGGGAACTGGCCTTTGTCGGGCAGATGGATGCTGTCCGTGGACGG
CCGATAAAACGCGCGGTCGTGCTCGCCGTGGCGGATGGTGGCACCTGACGCCGCAAGGATGTGCTCGGCC
CGCTCGACGGCGCTCCAAGTCTGTTCCTTGCGTTCCAACGGCGGCAGGCCGTCGATCTGCTCCGCATTGA
ACACGGTGGCGAAGAACACGCGCGGGCGTTCGAGCTGCACCGTCACCTTGACCGGATCGCCGTTGGCATC
GAGGACCGGCTTGCCGGTCTGCTCGTCGGTCTTGGTCTGCTCTTCGCTGAACTTCCAATACTGGATCGGC
GTGCCTTTCTCGCCGCGACGCACCTGTGCGCCGGCGGCAGCGGCCTGCTTGTAGGTCATCCAGCGCGGGT
CCGCATGGCCCTGGGCCATGAGCTGAATCGCGTTGATGCCCTTGTAACGCTTCCCGGTAGTCGGGTTGAG
CGGGATGAAGGAGCCGGGCATGCCCGGTTCCCACGGTTTTTGCCACGGCGCAGTGCCGGCTTTCAGTTGC
TCAATGAGGCGTTCGGCAACCTGCTCGTGGAACGGCTTTTTGACCTCTGCCATAGCCAATTACCTCCCGT
CATTGGCGGCCGCGGTCGTCGTGTCCTCGGGCACGGTCGCGTCCACCAGGTCAATGTCGCTCTCGGCGGC
GTCCTGCTCGCTCAAGGCGTCCTCGGGGAAGGCCCCGGCCTTCTCCGCTTCTTCCGGGTCGAACTCGACC
TGGAAGCCGGGCGTCATCACATCGGCGAGCTTTTCACGCAGGGCGGCGGCGGCGTTCGCGGTATCGTCGA
ACGGCGCAAAGTCGTCCTGCTGCACGGTCTTGGGATCATTCATCGCTTTCACTCCTGGTTGGTGCCGTTA
CGGCCTTTGCTGTAGTCCGGCCTGCCTTTCAGGTCGGGGTATGTCTGCTTGCACGTCGGGAAGTTGCTGC
ACCCCCACCAGAACATGCCGCGCTTCTTGCCAGGCCGACGGGAAAGGCCGTGGCCGCAGGCCATGCACTT
GTGCAGCTCGGAGACTTTCGGGGCCTCGCGCGGGACGGGCTTGCCGCCCTTGTCGTCGCACGCGAACTTG
CAGCCGTCGGCAAAGCCGGTGCAGCCCCAAAAGTATTCGTTCTTGTCCTTCTTCTTGAGGCGTCGCAGCG
GCTTGCCGCAGGACGGGCAAGGGTGCGTGTCGATCTTCATGTTGAGGCCGTTGTCTTTGATGTTGGCGAC
CTCGGCGCCGATGTATTCCATCAGCTCGTTGACGAACGACAGCGTGTCGCGCTCGCCGGCCTGGATGGCC
TTCTGCTGCTCATGCCAGAGCGCGGTCATGTCGGGGAATCTGGCCGTGTCGGGCAGTGCGTCGTACAGCT
CTTCGCCGGTCGGCGTGGACACGATGTGCTTGCCCTTCTCCACCAGGTAGCCGCGCTCGAAAAGCGTGGC
GATGATGGAGTCTCGCGTTGCCGGCGTGCCGATCCCGCCGTGCTCGCCTTGCTTGCCCTTGTCCTTTTCG
ATCAAGATTTTCCGCAGGCGGTCATCGCGGATGTATTTCGCAACGCGGGTAAGGTCCGACAGCAGAGATT
CCATCGTGTACAGCGGCTGCGGTTTCGTCTCCTGCTGCTCGGCCTTCGCATCGGTGCAGGTGCCGGCCTG
GCCGTCACGCAGCTTGCGCAGGTCCTGTTCAATGTCGTCGGCATTGCCTTCCAGGTCCTCGTTGCCGGCG
TCGTTCTTGTAGAGAATCTTCCAGCCCGGCGACGTGGTGACGTTCGAGCGCACGCCGAAACGATGATCGC
CGACCTGGGCAAGCACGTCGGTCTGGTCATACAGATGCTTCGGCCAGAACTGCGCGACGTAGGCGCGCGC
GATCAGCAGGTAAATCTTCTGCTCGGCATCGGTGAGCTTCGACAGGTCGGCCGTGCTTTCGGTCGGGATG
ATCGCGTGGTGCGCGGAAACCTTGGACGAGTTGAAGGCGCGGCTCTTGATCGTCGGATTGGCGCGCTGCG
CAGCAGCGGCCAGCATGGGGGCCGTCTGTGCGATGGCCGCCAGCACGCCCGGCGCATCGCCGTGCTGTTC
CTCGCTCAAGTATTCGCAGTCGGAACGGTTGTAGGTGATGAGCTTGTGCTTCTCGCGCAGGGCCTGCGTA
ATGTCCTTCACCTGGTCCGGCTTGAAGCCGAACTTGCGCGAGGCGTCCATTTGCAGTTTCAGCAGGTTGT
AGGGCAGCGGCGCAGCCGCTTCCTTCGCCTTGGTGGTCACGGACACGATGCGGGCGGGTTGGCCGCTCAC
GGCGGCCGCGATGCCCTCGGCGTGCTCCTTGTTGCTGAGGCGGCCTTTCTCGTCCACCGGATCGCCGTCG
GCGACCTGGTAACGGGCCGGGAACTGAATGCCCTCGACCTCGAACTGGCCGTTCACCAGGTAGTAGTAGG
TTTTCTGGTGGGCCGCGTTCTCGCGGCAACGGCGCACGACAAGGCCCAGGATCGGAGTCTGCACGCGCCC
CACGCTCAACAGCCCCTGATAGCCCTTCGCGCGTGCCGCAAGCGTGTACAGGCGCGTGATGTTGAAGCCG
TATAGCTGGTCGCCGACGCTGCGGGCCTCGGCCGCAGCGGACAGGCCGGCGAACTCGCGGTTGTCGCGCA
TCGCGGCGAGCTGCCGGCGCACGATCTTCACGTTGTTGTCGTTGATAAGCAGCCGCTGCACCGGCAGACG
GCAGTTGGCGTATTCCAGGATTTCATCGACCAGAAGCTGGCCTTCGTCGTCCGGGTCGCCGGCGTGAACC
ACGCTTTTCGCCTGCTTCAACAGGCTGAGGATGGTCTTGAACTGAGCTTTCGCACCGGCATCGCCGGACG
GTTTCTTGCGCCAGGGAATATGGACGATGGGCAGGTCGGCCATGTTCCAGTTGGCGTAGCGCTCGTCGTA
GTCCTCCGGGTCTAGCAAGGCCAGCATGTGACCGTAGCACCAGGTCACGCGGTCGGAGCCGCATTCGTAA
TAGCCGTCCTTGCGGCTGCCGCCGCCCAGGCCCTCGACGATGGCTTTTGCCAGCTCCGGTTTTTCAGCGA
TTACAAGGCGTTCAAATTGCATATATCCCCCTACCCTCACCAGGTCAGAACCGGCCTGATGACGGTGATG
ATTTGCGAACGATTGACAGGCCCGAAGTAGCGGCCGTCGAAAGACGTGTCGCTTACGTCGGACATAAGCA
GAACCTCGGCGGTCCCCAGGGTGTAGCTGTCGGACTGATAACGAGGCAGCGGCCGTCCTGATGGATCGGC
CTTGATGAGCGCGCTGTGAGGCAGCAGCCCGCCATTCACGCGCACGCCGGCGTCGGTGATGGCAACCTCG
TCGCCTTTAGCGGCTAAAACTCGCTTCATCATGTAGCCGTAGTCGCCGGGGCAGAAACCGCCGGCGATGT
AGCCCCGCTCCTTGGCGTCCGAAAACACGCCGACTTGCGGCGGGCAGAACATGACGTAAGCCCCCTTCTC
CACCGGCGCATTCGATTTCCAGTACAGGCCGACCGGAATGCTTTTGGTGGTGTTGACCTTCGCGCCGGCG
AGATAGGCCGCGCCGGCGAGCAACAAGGCCGCGCCGCCTCCGATGGCGACGTACTTGGTGAGGCGCTGGA
AGCGGCTCATATCGTGATCCCCTCCCCTTCCTCGACGGTGGCCGTCTGGATCAGCTTGTCGCTGACCTTC
GGAGCCGGTACGGCCGCGCGGGCCTGGAATATCGGGTCTTTGAAGTAGAGCGGCTGCTTGCCGTAGATCG
CGGGATAGCCGGCGACGTACACAACCATGTCGCCCGCCTCTTCAATGCTGCCGTCGGCGCTCTTCTTCGG
CCCCGGCATGCGCAGGCATTCATCGGGGGTCAGCAATGGCCGCTGCACTTCCTGGAAGGTCCGCGAGACG
TTGCCCAACAGCGCCGACGTGCGGCGGCCGCTCGTCGTGATCTGCTCCTTCACGATGGTCGTGGTGCCTG
TCAGTTTTGACAGGTGCTCGGCCGTCTCCACGCGGTTCGGCGGGTAGGCGTTCTGCACGTGGCAGTTCGA
CGTGATGCTTTCGTCGTGGCCGTAGCCGGTTTCGCGGCTCTTGAGCTGGTTAATGTCCTGGCAGATGAGG
TAGCACTTGATGCCGTAGCCGGCGACGAAGGCAAGGGACTCTTGCAGGATTTCGAGCTTGCCCAGGCTGG
GGAACTCGTCGAGCATCATCAGCAGACGATGCTTGTAGTGCGCGACAGGACGGCCGTTCTCGAAGTCCAT
CTTGTCGGCCAGCAGCCGGACGATCATGTTGACCATGACGCGCACCAGAGGCCGCAGACGGGCCTTGTCG
TTGGGCTGCGTCACGATGAACAGGCTTACCGGGTCGTCGTGGTGCATCAGTTGCTTGATGCGGAAGTCGG
ACTTGCTGACGTTGCGGGCCACAACCGGGTCGCGGTACAGGGCCAGGTAGGACTTGGCGGTGGACAGCAC
GGAACCGGATTCTTCCTCCGGGCGGTCCATCATGTCGCGGGCCGCAGAGCCGACCGCAGGGTGGTTCTGC
CCGTCAACGTGGCCGTAGGTGGTCATTTCCATCCAAAGCTCGCCCACGTCGCGGTTCGGGTCGGCAAGCA
TGCCGTCCACCGACGGCAGGGTGGCCGGCGTACCCTCGTTCTTAGCCTTGTAGAGCGCGTGCAGGATGAC
GCCGACAAGCAGCGCCTGGCTGGTTTTCTGCCAGTGCGATTCCAGGCCCTTGCCGTCCGGATCGACGATC
AGGGTGGCAAGGTTCTGCACGTCGCCAACCTCGTACTCGGTCCCCAAGCGGATTTCATCGAGCGGGTTCC
AGCACGCGCTACCCTGCGCGGATGCCGGCTCAAAGCGCACGACCTTGTTGCGGGCATGCTTCTTCCGCCA
GCCGGCGGTCAGCGCCCACAACTCGCCTTTCAGGTCGGTGATGACGGCGCTGTGCGCCCAGGAAAGCAGC
GTCGGAACGACCAGGCCGACGCCCTTGCCGGAGCGCGTCGGCGCGTAGGTCAAGACGTGCTCGGGGCCGT
TGTGCCGCAGGTAGTGGAACTTGCCGTCCTTGTCCTGCCAGCCGCCCACATAGACGCCGCTGGAAGTGGG
CGGGTGTTTGCCTGACACCAGCTCGACGACGGTGCGCGGCCGGGGCAGCAGGCCGGCGGCCTGTATGTCC
TTCTTGTCGGCCCAGCGGGCCGAACCGTGCAGATAGTCGTTCGCCTTGCCGGTGTTCGCCTTGACCATCT
GCGTGACGGCCGTGCCCAGCAGGCCCACGGTCGAAACGACCATACCCATGCTGGCCGCGCGCATGAAATC
GTCGGGATATTGGCCGTACCACTTGCCGGCCCATTGAAGGATCGACCAGGGCGTGTAGACGTGGTTGATA
TTCCAGCCAAGTCCGGCCTGATACTGGAAGGAATGGGCGAAATATTGCGTCGCGGTCTGCAAGCCTGCCC
CAAGGGACAGGCCGGCGAGGATGGGAACGGTCTTGCTGGCCTTCGGTTTTTTCGCCCGTATCTGTGGCCC
CACGGCGTTGTTTCGGTTCTTCATCTACTCCTACCTCGGGTAGTTTTAAGGGAGCCTCGCGGGGTCACGG
TGACGGGATCACCGATGGCGAGGCGCTTCATGCGTTGCACCGTGGCCTTATCGACGGGCAGCACCAGAAT
CTCGTCGTTTTCTTTCCTCAACAGGGCCAGCGCCTGGTCCTCGACGTTCCGGGTGCCTGCATAGGACAGC
GCACCAACATAATCAGTATATCGTGCATGCTTCGGTATATCGAAGCCGTTTAGCCGCTTTTGCTCGCGCT
CGGCAACATATTTCTCGGCCGCCGCGATCTGTTCGGGCTTTAGCCCTCTTCCTGGCCCAGAAACTCCCCG
TCGCAGTGCGTGAGCTGGTTCGGCTCCTTGCTGCTCCACGTGACCAGGAACATCACGCGGCAATAGCATT
TCAGCTCCGCCGGCGATGCGAACCACACCGAGTTGGGACAGCGCTCGCAAACGGTTTTGGCTTTGGGGCG
GCGGCTTTCGTCCAATGCGTCCAACGTTGGGCTTGCGGAGTGCGACGGTTCCGCCGGCGCTGACGGCGCG
AGCGTCCCGTCGGTCGCCGTCGCCGCCTGTGGCGTTGAGGGTGGTTCTGGCTGCGGCAGGTCGAATGCCT
CCATCGCCGCCGCGATCTCTTCGTCCGTCATTTCGTTCGGGTTGCTCATGTGCTTGCTCCTTCGTCAGTA
GTTCTTGACGGCGGCGCTCAAGGGCGGCGTCGTCAAAGGTGATTGCCAGACGGCCAGCGGCGGCCGCCTG
CGCGATCCGCTCCTTGAACTCTGCTGTGCCGTTGACGGTGATCCGGTCGCCGAAGCGCTCCATTGCCAGG
CGCAGGGCGGCGTCCAGGCCGTCCGTGGTGGCCTCGCGCGAGACTTGCAGGCGGTCGCCGTCGTCGCGGA
CGGCGCTGCTGCCGACGCGATAGATGATGGTTCCCTTCTTCGTGATGTTGTCCGTCACGGCCGCATGGCC
CGGCTTGGCCTCGCCGCTGCCCTGGATGGTGTTGCCCTTGAGGTCGCTGCGGCCCTCGCGTGCGCGCAGC
GCGGCCAGGGCCTTGTCGTCGCCCTTCATCGCCTCGGCCTTGAGCCAGTCGGCCCACGCGCGGCGCTGCG
TGCGCTCCTGGACCGCCTGACGGCCCTGCCGGTACTCGCGGTTGATCTTGTCCGGGTCGGCGCGCAGAGC
CTTGTGCGCCTGCGCGTACATCAGTCGCTTTGCAATGCGCCCCTCGCCCAGCAGCTTGATAGCGGCGCGG
CGCAGCCGGTTGCTGCGCATCGCGGCTTCAATCAGGCGGTCACGACGCCGGCGCAGCGTGTCCAGCTCGC
CCTTGCGCACGGCCCCCATTTCCTGGCGTTCAGACTGATACCGGGCGTATAGCTCGGTGGTGTCGATGCG
GGTCTTGAGCGGCTTCGCTCGATACTCCCGCCGCCGGGGGGCTTCGCCGCCCTCGGCTGGCGTGAATGCC
CCGAATCGGGCTTCGAGCTTCGGCTTGGACAGGTCGCGCGAAACGGTGCTGGCCTTGACCGTCGTGCCGT
CGCCGGCCTCGAAGATGAAGCCGTTTCCGCGCTCGCGCAGCTTAAGCCCGTTTTCCCGCAGGACGCGGTG
CAGGTCCTCCCAGGATTGCGCCGCTTGCAGCTCCGGCAGGCATTCGCGCTTGATCCAGCCGACCAGGCTT
TCCACGCCCGCGTGCCGCTCCATGTCGTTCGCGCGGTTCTCGGAAACGCGCTGCCGCGTTTCGTGATTGT
CACGCTCAAGCCCGTAGTCCCGTTCGAGCGTCGCGCAGAGGTCAGCGAGGGCGCGGTAGGCCCGATACGG
CTCATGGATGGTGTTTCGGGTCGGGTGAATCTTGTTGATGGCGATATGGATGTGCAGGTTGTCGGTGTCG
TGATGCACGGCACTGACGCGCTGATGCTCGGCGAAGCCAAGCCCAGCGCAGATGCGGTCCTCAATCGCGC
GCAACGTCTCCGCGTCGGGCTTCTCTCCCGCGCGGAAGCTAACCAGCAGGTGATAGGTCTTGTCGGCCTC
GGAACGGGTGTTGCCGTGCTGGGTCGCCATCACCTCGGCCATGACAGCGGGCAGGGTGTTTGCCTCGCAG
TTCGTGACGCGCACGTGACCCAGGCGCTCGGTCTTGCCTTGCTCGTCGGTGATGTACTTCACCAGCTCCG
CGAAGTCGCTCTTCTTGATGGAGCGCATGGGGACGTGCTTGGCAATCACGCGCACCCCCCGGCCGTTTTA
GCGGCTAAAAAAGTCATGGCTCTGCCCTCGGGCGGACCACGCCCATCATGACCTTGCCAAGCTCGTCCTG
CTTCTCTTCGATCTTCGCCAGCAGGGCGAGGATCGTGGCATCACCGAACCGCGCCGTGCGCGGGTCGTCG
GTGAGCCAGAGTTTCAGCAGGCCGCCCAGGCGGCCCAGGTCGCCATTGATGCGGGCCAGCTCGCGGACGT
GCTCATAGTCCACGACGCCCGTGATTTTGTAGCCCTGGCCGACGGCCAGCAGGTAGGCCGACAGGCTCAT
GCCGGCCGCCGCCGCCTTTTCCTCAATCTCTCTTCGTTCGTCTGGAAGGCAGTACACCTTGATAGGTGGG
CTGCCCTTCCTGGTTGGCTTGGTTTCATCAGCCATCCGCTTGCCGAATTCTGACGCCGTTGGATACACCA
AGGAAAGTCTACACGAACCCTTTGGCAAAATCCTGTATATCGTGCGAAAAAGGATGGATATACCGAAAAA
ATCGCTATAATGACCCCGAAGCAGGGTTATGCAGCGGAAAAGCGCTGCTTCCCTGCTGTTTTGTGGAATA
TCTACCGACTGGAAACAGGCAAATGCAGGAAATTACTGAACTGAGGGGACAGGCGAGAGACGATGCCAAA
GAGCTACACCGACGAGCTGGCCGAGTGGGTTGAATCCCGCGCGGCCAAGAAGCGCCGGCGTGATGAGGCT
GCGGTTGCGTTCCTGGCGGTGAGGGCGGATGTCGAGGCGGCGTTAGCGTCCGGCTATGCGCTCGTCACCA
TTTGGGAGCACATGCGGGAAACGGGGAAGGTCAAGTTCTCCTACGAGACGTTCCGCTCGCACGCCAGGCG
GCACATCAAGGCCAAGCCCGCCGATGTGCCCGCACCGCAGGCCAAGGCTGCGGAACCCGCGCCGGCACCC
AAGACGCCGGAGCCACGGCGGCCGAAGCAGGGGGGCAAGGCTGAAAAGCCGGCCCCCGCTGCGGCCCCGA
CCGGCTTCACCTTCAACCCAACACCGGACAAAAAGGATCTACTGTAATGGCGAAAATTCACATGGTTTTG
CAGGGCAAGGGCGGGGTCGGCAAGTCGGCCATCGCCGCGATCATTGCGCAGTACAAGATGGACAAGGGGC
AGACACCCTTGTGCATCGACACCGACCCGGTGAACGCGACGTTCGAGGGCTACAAGGCCCTGAACGTCCG
CCGGCTGAACATCATGGCCGGCGACGAAATTAACTCGCGCAACTTCGACACCCTGGTCGAGCTGATTGCG
CCGACCAAGGATGACGTGGTGATCGACAACGGTGCCAGCTCGTTCGTGCCTCTGTCGCATTACCTCATCA
GCAACCAGGTGCCGGCTCTGCTGCAAGAAATGGGGCATGAGCTGGTCATCCATACCGTCGTCACCGGCGG
CCAGGCTCTCCTGGACACGGTGAGCGGCTTCGCCCAGCTCGCCAGCCAGTTCCCGGCCGAAGCGCTTTTC
GTGGTCTGGCTGAACCCGTATTGGGGGCCTATCGAGCATGAGGGCAAGAGCTTTGAGCAGATGAAGGCGT
ACACGGCCAACAAGGCCCGCGTGTCGTCCATCATCCAGATTCCGGCCCTCAAGGAAGAAACCTACGGCCG
CGATTTCAGCGACATGCTGCAAGAGCGGCTGACGTTCGACCAGGCGCTGGCCGATGAATCGCTCACGATC
ATGACGCGGCAACGCCTCAAGATCGTGCGGCGCGGCCTGTTTGAACAGCTCGACGCGGCGGCCGTGCTAT
GAGCGACCAGATTGAAGAGCTGATCCGGGAGATTGCGGCCAAGCACGGCATCGCCGTCGGCCGCGACGAC
CCGGTGCTGATCCTGCATACCATCAACGCCCGGCTCATGGCCGACAGTGCGGCCAAGCAAGAGGAAATCC
TTGCCGCGTTCAAGGAAGAGCTGGAAGGGATCGCCCATCGTTGGGGCGAGGACGCCAAGGCCAAAGCGGA
GCGGATGCTGAACGCGGCCCTGGCGGCCAGCAAGGACGCAATGGCGAAGGTAATGAAGGACAGCGCCGCG
CAGGCGGCCGAAGCGATCCGCAGGGAAATCGACGACGGCCTTGGCCGCCAGCTCGCGGCCAAGGTCGCGG
ACGCGCGGCGCGTGGCGATGATGAACATGATCGCCGGCGGCATGGTGTTGTTCGCGGCCGCCCTGGTGGT
GTGGGCCTCGTTATGAATCGCAGAGGCGCAGATGAAAAAGCCCGGCGTTGCCGGGCTTTGTTTTTGCGTT
AGCTGGGCTTGTTTGACAGGCCCAAGCTCTGACTGCGCCCGCGCTCGCGCTCCTGGGCCTGTTTCTTCTC
CTGCTCCTGCTTGCGCATCAGGGCCTGGTGCCGTCGGGCTGCTTCACGCATCGAATCCCAGTCGCCGGCC
AGCTCGGGATGCTCCGCGCACATCTTGCGCGTCGCCAGTTCCTCGATCTTGGGCGCGTGAATGCCCATGC
CTTCCTTGATTTCGCGCACCATGTCCAGCCGCGTGTGCAGGGTCTGCAAGCGGGCTTGCTGTTGGGCCTG
CTGCTGCTGCCAGGCGGCCTTTGTACGCGGCAGGGACAGCAAGCCGGGGGCATTGGACTGTAGCTGCTGC
AAACGCGCCTGCTGACGGTCTACGAGCTGTTCTAGGCGGTCCTCGATGCGCTCCACCTGGTCATGCTTTG
CCTGCACGTAGAGCGCAAGGGTCTGCTGGTAGGTCTGCTCGATGGGCGCGGATTCTAAGAGGGCCTGCTG
TTCCGTCTCGGCCTCCTGGGCCGCCTGTAGCAAATCCTCGCCGCTGTTGCCGCTGGACTGCTTTACTGCC
GGGGACTGCTGTTGCCCTGCTCGCGCCGTCGTCGCAGTTCGGCTTGCCCCCACTCGATTGACTGCTTCAT
TTCGAGCCGCAGCGATGCGATCTCGGATTGCGTCAACGGACGGGGCAGCGCGGAGGTGTCCGGCTTCTCC
TTGGGTGAGTCGGTCGATGCCATAGCCAAAGGTTTCCTTCCAAAATGCGTCCATTGCTGGACCGTGTTTC
TCATTGATGCCCGCAAGCATCTTCGGCTTGACCGCCAGGTCAAGCGCGCCTTCATGGGCGGTCATGACGG
ACGCCGCCATGACCTTGCCGCCGTTGTTCTCGATGTAGCCGCGTAATGAGGCAATGGTGCCGCCCATCGT
CAGCGTGTCATCGACAACGATGTACTTCTGGCCGGGGATCACCTCCCCCTCGAAAGTCGGGTTGAACGCC
AGGCGATGATCTGAACCGGCTCCGGTTCGGGCGACCTTCTCCCGCTGCACAATGTCCGTTTCGACCTCAA
GGCCAAGGCGGTCGGCCAGAACGACCGCCATCATGGCCGGAATCTTGTTGTTCCCCGCCGCCTCGACGGC
GAGGACTGGAACGATGCGGGGCTTGTCGTCGCCGATCAGCGTCTTGAGCTGGGCAACAGTGTCGTCCGAA
ATCAGGCGCTCGACCAAATTAAGCGCCGCTTCCGCGTCGCCCTGCTTCGCAGCCTGGTATTCAGGCTCGT
TGGTCAAAGAACCAAGGTCGCCGTTGCGAACCACCTTCGGGAAGTCTCCCCACGGTGCGCGCTCGGCTCT
GCTGTAGCTGCTCAAGACGCCTCCCTTTTTAGCCGCTAAAACTCTAACGAGTGCGCCCGCGACTCAACTT
GACGCTTTCGGCACTTACCTGTGCCTTGCCACTTGCGTCATAGGTGATGCTTTTCGCACTCCCGATTTCA
GGTACTTTATCGAAATCTGACCGGGCGTGCATTACAAAGTTCTTCCCCACCTGTTGGTAAATGCTGCCGC
TATCTGCGTGGACGATGCTGCCGTCGTGGCGCTGCGACTTATCGGCCTTTTGGGCCATATAGATGTTGTA
AATGCCAGGTTTCAGGGCCCCGGCTTTATCTACCTTCTGGTTCGTCCATGCGCCTTGGTTCTCGGTCTGG
ACAATTCTTTGCCCATTCATGACCAGGAGGCGGTGTTTCATTGGGTGACTCCTGACGGTTGCCTCTGGTG
TTAAACGTGTCCTGGTCGCTTGCCGGCTAAAAAAAAGCCGACCTCGGCAGTTCGAGGCCGGCTTTCCCTA
GAGCCGGGCGCGTCAAGGTTGTTCCATCTATTTTAGTGAACTGCGTTCGATTTATCAGTTACTTTCCTCC
CGCTTTGTGTTTCCTCCCACTCGTTTCCGCGTCTAGCCGACCCCTCAACATAGCGGCCTCTTCTTGGGCT
GCCTTTGCCTCTTGCCGCGCTTCGTCACGCTCGGCTTGCACCGTCGTAAAGCGCTCGGCCTGCCTGGCCG
CCTCTTGCGCCGCCAACTTCCTTTGCTCCTGGTGGGCCTCGGCGTCGGCCTGCGCCTTCGCTTTCACCGC
TGCCAACTCCGTGCGCAAACTCTCCGCTTCGCGCCTGGTGGCGTCGCGCTCGCCGCGAAGCGCCTGCATT
TCCTGGTTGGCCGCGTCCAGGGTCTTGCGGCTCTCTTCTTTGAATGCGCGGGCGTCCTGGTGAGCGTAGT
CCAGCTCGGCGCGCAGCTCCTGCGCTCGACGCTCCACCTCGTCGGCCCGCTGCGTCGCCAGCGCGGCCCG
CTGCTCGGCTCCTGCCAGGGCGGTGCGTGCTTCGGCCAGGGCTTGCCGCTGGCGTGCGGCCAGCTCGGCC
GCCTCGGCGGCCTGCTGCTCTAGCAATGTAACGCGCGCCTGGGCTTCTTCCAGCTCGCGGGCCTGCGCCT
CGAAGGCGTCGGCCAGCTCCCCGCGCACGGCTTCCAACTCGTTGCGCTCACGATCCCAGCCGGCTTGCGC
TGCCTGCAACGATTCATTGGCAAGGGCCTGGGCGGCTTGCCAGAGGGCGGCCACGGCCTGGTTGCCGGCC
TGCTGCACCGCGTCCGGCACCTGGACTGCCAGCGGGGCGGCCTGCGCCGTGTGCTGGCGTCGCCATTCGC
GCATGCCGGCGCTGGCGTCGTTCATGTTGACGCGGGCGGCCTTACGCACTGCATCCACGGTCGGGAAGTT
CTCCCGGTCGCCTTGCTCGAACAGCTCGTCCGCAGCCGCAAAAATGCGGTCGCGCGTCTCTTTGTTCAGT
TCCATGTTGGCTCCGGTAATTGGTAAGAATAATAATACTCTTACCTACCTTATCAGCGCAAGAGTTTAGC
TGAACAGTTCTCGACTTAACGGCAGGTTTTTTAGCGGCTGAAGGGCAGGCAAAAAAAGCCCCGCACGGTC
GGCGGGGGCAAAGGGTCAGCGGGAAGGGGATTAGCGGGCGTCGGGCTTCTTCATGCGTCGGGGCCGCGCT
TCTTGGGATGGAGCACGACGAAGCGCGCACGCGCATCGTCCTCGGCCCTATCGGCCCGCGTCGCGGTCAG
GAACTTGTCGCGCGCTAGGTCCTCCCTGGTGGGCACCAGGGGCATGAACTCGGCCTGCTCGATGTAGGTC
CACTCCATGACCGCATCGCAGTCGAGGCCGCGTTCCTTCACCGTCTCTTGCAGGTCGCGGTACGCCCGCT
CGTTGAGCGGCTGGTAACGGGCCAATTGGTCGTAAATGGCTGTCGGCCATGAGCGGCCTTTCCTGTTGAG
CCAGCAGCCGACGACGAAGCCGGCAATGCAGGCCCCTGGCACAACCAGGCCGACGCCGGGGGCAGGGGAT
GGCAGCAGCTCGCCAACCAGGAACCCCGCCGCGATGATGCCGATGCCGGTCAACCAGCCCTTGAAACTAT
CCGGCCCCGAAACACCCCTGCGCATTGCCTGGATGCTGCGCCGGATAGCTTGCAACATCAGGAGCCGTTT
CTTTTGTTCGTCAGTCATGGTCCGCCCTCACCAGTTGTTCGTATCGGTGTCGGACGAACTGAAATCGCAA
GAGCTGCCGGTATCGGTCCAGCCGCTGTCCGTGTCGCTGCTGCCGAAGCACGGCGAGGGGTCCGCGAACG
CCGCAGACGGCGTATCCGGCCGCAGCGCATCGCCCAGCATGGCCCCGGTCAGCGAGCCGCCGGCCAGGTA
GCCCAGCATGGTGCTGTTGGTCGCCCCGGCCACCAGGGCCGACGTGACGAAATCGCCGTCATTCCCTCTG
GATTGTTCGCTGCTCGGCGGGGCAGTGCGCCGCGCCGGCGGCGTCGTGGATGGCTCGGGTTGGCTGGCCT
GCGACGGCCGGCGAAAGGTGCGCAGCAGCTCGTTATCGACCGGCTGCGGCGTCGGGGCCGCCGCCTTGCG
CTGCGGTCGGTGTTCCTTCTTCGGCTCGCGCAGCTTGAACAGCATGATCGCGGAAACCAGCAGCAACGCC
GCGCCTACGCCTCCCGCGATGTAGAACAGCATCGGATTCATTCTTCGGTCCTCCTTGTAGCGGAACCGTT
GTCTGTGCGGCGCGGGTGGCCCGCGCCGCTGTCTTTGGGGATCAGCCCTCGATGAGCGCGACCAGTTTCA
CGTCGGCAAGGTTCGCCTCGAACTCCTGGCCGTCGTCCTCGTACTTCAACCAGGCATAGCCTTCCGCCGG
CGGCCGACGGTTGAGGATAAGGCGGGCAGGGCGCTCGTCGTGCTCGACCTGGACGATGGCCTTTTTCAGC
TTGTCCGGGTCCGGCTCCTTCGCGCCCTTTTCCTTGGCGTCCTTACCGTCCTGGTCGCCGTCCTCGCCGT
CCTGGCCGTCGCCGGCCTCCGCGTCACGCTCGGCATCAGTCTGGCCGTTGAAGGCATCGACGGTGTTGGG
ATCGCGGCCCTTCTCGTCCAGGAACTCGCGCAGCAGCTTGACCGTGCCGCGCGTGATTTCCTGGGTGTCG
TCGTCAAGCCACGCCTCGACTTCCTCCGGGCGCTTCTTGAAGGCCGTCACCAGCTCGTTCACCACGGTCA
CGTCGCGCACGCGGCCGGTGTTGAACGCATCGGCGATCTTCTCCGGCAGGTCCAGCAGCGTGACGTGCTG
GGTGATGAACGCCGGCGACTTGCCGATTTCCTTGGCGATATCGCCTTTCTTCTTGCCCTTCGCCAGCTCG
CGGCCAATGAAGTCGGCAATTTCGCGCGGGGTCAGCTCGTTGCGTTGCAGGTTCTCGATAACCTGGTCGG
CTTCGTTGTAGTCGTTGTCGATGAACGCCGGGATGGACTTCTTGCCGGCCCACTTCGAGCCACGGTAGCG
GCGGGCGCCGTGATTGATGATATAGCGGCCCGGCTGCTCCTGGTTCTCGCGCACCGAAATGGGTGACTTC
ACCCCGCGCTCTTTGATCGTGGCACCGATTTCCGCGATGCTCTCCGGGGAAAAGCCGGGGTTGTCGGCCG
TCCGCGGCTGATGCGGATCTTCGTCGATCAGGTCCAGGTCCAGCTCGATAGGGCCGGAACCGCCCTGAGA
CGCCGCAGGAGCGTCCAGGAGGCTCGACAGGTCGCCGATGCTATCCAACCCCAGGCCGGACGGCTGCGCC
GCGCCTGCGGCTTCCTGAGCGGCCGCAGCGGTGTTTTTCTTGGTGGTCTTGGCTTGAGCCGCAGTCATTG
GGAAATCTCCATCTTCGTGAACACGTAATCAGCCAGGGCGCGAACCTCTTTCGATGCCTTGCGCGCGGCC
GTTTTCTTGATCTTCCAGACCGGCACACCGGATGCGAGGGCATCGGCGATGCTGCTGCGCAGGCCAACGG
TGGCCGGAATCATCATCTTGGGGTACGCGGCCAGCAGCTCGGCTTGGTGGCGCGCGTGGCGCGGATTCCG
CGCATCGACCTTGCTGGGCACCATGCCAAGGAATTGCAGCTTGGCGTTCTTCTGGCGCACGTTCGCAATG
GTCGTGACCATCTTCTTGATGCCCTGGATGCTGTACGCCTCAAGCTCGATGGGGGACAGCACATAGTCGG
CCGCGAAGAGGGCGGCCGCCAGGCCGACGCCAAGGGTCGGGGCCGTGTCGATCAGGCACACGTCGAAGCC
TTGGTTCGCCAGGGCCTTGATGTTCGCCCCGAACAGCTCGCGGGCGTCGTCCAGCGACAGCCGTTCGGCG
TTCGCCAGTACCGGGTTGGACTCGATGAGGGCGAGGCGCGCGGCCTGGCCGTCGCCGGCTGCGGGTGCGG
TTTCGGTCCAGCCGCCGGCAGGGACAGCGCCGAACAGCTTGCTTGCATGCAGGCCGGTAGCAAAGTCCTT
GAGCGTGTAGGACGCATTGCCCTGGGGGTCCAGGTCGATCACGGCAACCCGCAAGCCGCGCTCGAAAAAG
TCGAAGGCAAGATGCACAAGGGTCGAAGTCTTGCCGACGCCGCCTTTCTGGTTGGCCGTGACCAAAGTTT
TCATCGTTTGGTTTCCTGTTTTTTCTTGGCGTCCGCTTCCCACTTCCGGACGATGTACGCCTGATGTTCC
GGCAGAACCGCCGTTACCCGCGCGTACCCCTCGGGCAAGTTCTTGTCCTCGAACGCGGCCCACACGCGAT
GCACCGCTTGCGACACTGCGCCCCTGGTCAGTCCCAGCGACGTTGCGAACGTCGCCTGTGGCTTCCCATC
GACTAAGACGCCCCGCGCTATCTCGATGGTCTGCTGCCCCACTTCCAGCCCCTGGATCGCCTCCTGGAAC
TGGCTTTCGGTAAGCCGTTTCTTCATGGATAACACCCATAATTTGCTCCGCGCCTTGGTTGAACATAGCG
GTGACAGCCGCCAGCACATGAGAGAAGTTTAGCTAAACATTTCTCGCACGTCAACACCTTTAGCCGCTAA
AACTCGTCCTTGGCGTAACAAAACAAAAGCCCGGAAACCGGGCTTTCGTCTCTTGCCGCTTATGGCTCTG
CACCCGGCTCCATCACCAACAGGTCGCGCACGCGCTTCACTCGGTTGCGGATCGACACTGCCAGCCCAAC
AAAGCCGGTTGCCGCCGCCGCCAGGATCGCGCCGATGATGCCGGCCACACCGGCCATCGCCCACCAGGTC
GCCGCCTTCCGGTTCCATTCCTGCTGGTACTGCTTCGCAATGCTGGACCTCGGCTCACCATAGGCTGACC
GCTCGATGGCGTATGCCGCTTCTCCCCTTGGCGTAAAACCCAGCGCCGCAGGCGGCATTGCCATGCTGCC
CGCCGCTTTCCCGACCACGACGCGCGCACCAGGCTTGCGGTCCAGACCTTCGGCCACGGCGAGCTGCGCA
AGGACATAATCAGCCGCCGACTTGGCTCCACGCGCCTCGATCAGCTCTTGCACTCGCGCGAAATCCTTGG
CCTCCACGGCCGCCATGAATCGCGCACGCGGCGAAGGCTCCGCAGGGCCGGCGTCGTGATCGCCGCCGAG
AATGCCCTTCACCAAGTTCGACGACACGAAAATCATGCTGACGGCTATCACCATCATGCAGACGGATCGC
ACGAACCCGCTGAATTCACCCCCGAACACGAGCACGGCACCCGCGACCACTATGCCAAGAATGCCCAAGG
TAAAAATTGCCGGCCCCGCCATGAAGTCCGTGAATGCCCCGACGGCCGAAGTGAAGGGCAGGCCGCCACC
CAGGCCGCCGCCCTCACTGCCCGGCACCTGGTCGCTGAATGTCGATGCCAGCACCTGCGGCACGTCAATG
CTTCCGGGCGTCGCGCTCGGGCTGATCGCCCATCCCGTTACTGCCCCGATCCCGGCAATGGCAAGGACTG
CCAGCGCCGCGATGAGGAAGCGGGTGCCCCGCTTCTTCATCTTCGCGCCTCGGGCCTCGAGGCCGCCTAC
CTGGGCGAAAACATCGGTGTTTGTGGCATTCATACGGACTCCTGTTGGGCCAGCTCGCGCACGGGCTGGC
GGGTCAGCTTGGCTTGAAGATCGCCACGCATTGCGGCGATCTGCTTCTCGGCATCCTTGCGCTTCTGCAC
GCCTTCCTGCTGGATGCGAATAACGTCCTCGACGGTCTTGATGAGCGTCGTCTGAACCTGCTTGAGCGTG
TCCACGTCGATCACCAGGCGTTGGTTCTCCTTCGCCGTCTCGACGGACGTGCGATGCAGCAGGGCCGCAT
TGCGCTTCATCAGGTCGTTGGTGGTGTCGTCGATGGCCGTGGCCAGTTCGACGGCGTTCTTCTGCTCGTT
GAGGCTCAAGGCCAGCATGAATTGCCGCTTCCACGCCGGCACGGTGATTTCGCGGATGGTGTGGAATTTA
TCGACCAGCATCTGGTTGTTGGCCTGGATCATGCGGATGGTCGGCAGGCTCTGCATGGCCGAATGTTGCA
AGGCGATCAGGTCGCCGATGCGCTTGTCCAGGTTGGCAACCATCGCATCGAGGTCGGCCAGCTCCTGCAC
GCGGCCCGGGTCGTTCCCGACATTGCCGCGCAGACCCTCGGCCTGCTCGCGCAGCTCGGCAAGGCGGACC
TTGCCGGCCGCGATGTGGACGCCAAGAAGGCGGTGTTCCTCGCGCACGGCTGCGAACATTTCGTCGAGCG
AGGCATTGCGCTGCGCGATGCCTTGCTGGGTGGTCTGCACTTCGCTGACCAGGTGTTCGATCTGCTCGCG
GGTCGTGTCGAAGCGCGCCATGAAGCCCGTCGAACGGACGCGGAAGCGGTCGATCAGCGGGCCAATCAGG
GGCAGGCGGGAACGGTTGTCGGACAAAGGGCCGACGTTCAGGGAACGGGCCTTGGCGACAACCTGGGTCA
GTTTCTCGCCTGCTTCGTCCAGGTCGCTGTTGCGCACCTGGTCCAGCAGGCTATCGGCGTAGCGGGACGT
GTGCTCGGCCACGTCGCGGCCGAACTCGGCAACGGTCTGCGGACTGCCGACCTCGATCCGCTGCGCGACC
GCATGGACTTCCGGCACGTCGCTTTCCTGCAAGCCCAGCTCGCGCAGGGTTGCCGGGGTCATGTCGAAGG
CGACGATAGGGGCCTTGGCGTCGTGCGTCGTTTTCAGTGCGTTCATAGGGTTCTCCCGCCGTGTTATTGG
TTGATGCCTTCCAGGCTCTGCGAAAGGCTCCGCATGAGCGCCTGGTGAGCTTTGGCCGCCTCGGCGACCA
TTGCCGGATTCATGTTCTTGGTGGTGATGAGCGCGAGGGTGTGCTGACGCCAGACGGGCACCAGGACGGA
TGCCGTTTCAGAGAAGCGGTCCAGCATGTCCACGGCCTGCGCCCGCGTGAGCTTCATCTGAGTGACGCTC
ATTTCATGGGACGCCATGAGGGTTGCCAGGTTGGCGAGCTTGCGCGCGAAGCGTTCGCGCGGCTTGTCGA
ACTCGATCACGCCGGCCTTGGCCGCGCCGGCCTCGGGGTTCTCGTCCAGGAACTCGCGCCCGGCTTGAAT
GTAGGCTCTGAGCCGGTCTACCTCGGCCTCATGCGTATTGAGCATGTCATCCAAGGCGCGCAACGTGTCC
CGCACGCGCTGCGCTACGCCCTCGGCTTCGTCCAGCAACTGGTCGAGCGTCTTGCGGGCGACCTGATACC
TCACCTGGCGTTCAACCTCACGGCCAAGCATCTTCTCGAACCAGGTAGGCTTTTCCGCGATCTTGCGGGG
GTCCGCGTCGGCCAGCTTCGCCACGATCTGGCTGATTTTGTCGGCCAGCGCGGCAACTGCGCCGTGCTCC
ATCAGATTCGACAGCTCGTTGAGGGAATCCGCCCCGTCGATGCCGGCCCCGTACTCGCCAATCGTCGCCG
GCGACGCGAAGAGGGCGGGCAAAACCTCCCCCTTCAATCGCGCCATGTTCACGCTTTGTTCTTCCATTCG
ATACACCCTCGCGGTGGGTTAATTGCTTTTCGATGGAAGAAGTTTAGCTAAACTTTCTATCCCTCGTCAA
CACCTTTAGCCGCTAAAATTTGGGGACAGGTCATTTACAGAAAGCCAGCTCACTCCTGGCGTTGCCCCTT
GAGCGCCGCTAGGCGCGCAGCATCCTTCGCGCTGAGAAAGAACGTCATCAGCGGCCCGACCGTCTTGCTT
GAACCGTCGGCAAAGCAAACATCCATCGAACAGCCTTGCGTGTGGGGGTCCACGCCTTCGACCAGTTTCC
AAGGGTCCATGCCCCAGCCCTCGGCCTCCGGATTGAACCAGTACGCCGATGCGTCGCCGTTTAGGTCGCT
GTCGGCGTAGTCCTTGACCAGCACGGCCACCCGCCCGGTCGTCGGGCACACGTAGCCCGGCTGCTTAGGT
TCCTGTCTTGGCATTGCTCAAAGCTCCTTGAAGGGGCCGCTCTACAGCCCCTTGGGCTTGTAGAGCGACA
CGAAATAGGTGAGTGCGGTCAGTACCGCGAAATGCACCAGGAACGTCCAGCCGGCATGAACGCCAAGGGT
GTTCCAGTGGTACAGCATCCGCAGGAACTGAAAGAAAACGTCGATAGAGATGATCCACTTCGCCACCGGC
CACACCAGGACAGTAACGACCCATACAAAGCGGACCAGGGCCTGGACACCCTTGGCAAAAGTGAACCGGG
GCGGGGCCTTGCTCGGGGCCTCAACGCGCGGGGCAGGGGCCTCGGCCTCCACTTCCACGCCTGGGAACTT
GATAATCTTCGACATTGCTTGACCCTCCACGGCGATGCGTGTTCAATTCGTCCAGCGCTCGCGCGCCTAG
ACCGTGATGTGACAGCATCGAGGTCAAGCGCCCCGGAGAAATCCGGGGCGTCATCCCTATGCCCCGTCCA
ACTCGGGAACCGGCTTTTCCCTGGTGCTCAACCTGGCCGGCTCGACCCACTTGGTGACTTGCTGCCACTC
GTTACCACTGCGAACGGCTACCCGAATCTGCACACGTTTAGCCGCGATCTTCGTCACTATGCCAGCAACA
CAAACGGAATACCCGTACCCGCCGCGCGGGGTGTGCTGCCAGTTCACCCTATCTCCTACTTGCATCATCA
TCCCCTGGCGTCAGTGACCGGCCCGGAATTTCGCCAAGTCGATTTCGTTGAAGGTCCAGCGCTGTTTCGC
CCGTTCCTCCAACCTCGACGACTCCCGCATGACCTCGATGCGCAGGCGCTCGACCTGGTGCATCAGCTCA
TCAGCGCGCCGCTGCTTCTCGGCAATAGCATTCCGCTGCGCGACCAGCTCCTGGTCTACGTTCGGCAGCT
CGTCGATCCACGGCATGAACTTATCGGTCATCGGATTGGCCTCCGGTAATTGACCTGGGAATCTACCCGG
CCTCAAAACAAGAATAGGGCATAATGCCCTAACTTGTCAAGCAATTTTAGCTAAACAATTGAGGGGATTC
AGCGAGGCGTCATGCTTGAAAACACCTTTCCCCTGGCGTGCAATCAGCTTGTCCCGGCGGCAGCGCACTG
CCGCAGCGCGGCCAGCAAGGTGCCTTGCTCGATCCGCTGTCGTTCCTCCGGCGTAATGCAATCGCCGCAG
ATACCGCCCAGCTCTTCGCGCAGGGCGTCCGCCCCGATCAGGCTGCGGCTAAGGGTCGAAATGGACTTAC
CGCAGCGGCGGCAATTGGTGGTGACAATCTCGATCTTGCGGTTGGGCATGGCCCTATCTCCTTGAGAGAG
GCCCGACCGTAGCCGGGCCTCGTTCCGTTACCAGCCTGCGCGAGCCTTCGCGCGTTCGACTTCCTGGGTG
GACCAGTGGCCCTTTGCTTCACCCTCCAGGGTGCAACCTTGCAGGTACGCCTTGTGCCGCAGCTCTTCGG
CCTGGCGGGTAAGCTCTGCCGCCTGCTCCATCAGCGCCGCGATCTGGTCACGACGGGCCAGAAAATCCGT
GGCGGCCGCGCCGGGCAGCTCATCGAGCCAAGACATGATCTTGCTTTTCATCGGGGTTGATCCTCCGGTT
GCTGACCTGGGCGAAGTGCCCGGCCTTGGATTGCTATATTAGGGCATTATGCCCTAGATAGTCAAGGAAA
TTTAGCTAAACAATTTGCGGCGGGCGCACGAAAAAACCCGGCTTGCGGGCCGGGCTGCTGGCAGCATATC
GCAACGATCAGGGTTGGCGGTTTTAGCCGCTAAAGTCCTCTCCCTTGGCGTAAAGTCCTGCGGGCGTCAG
CCCTGGCCTTTCCAGATCGCCCCAATCCCCGCTAGATCGCAAAGGATCGCCCAGGCGGCATAGGGGATCG
GCGAATCCTCGCCAACCCAACGCCGCACCGTGCGGTCGCCCTTGGCACCCAAGCCCAAGATGCGCGCAGC
CTGTCCGCCGGTGAGGCCGGCCAAGTGCAAGACTTCCCGGATTTCTGCGCCGGTCGGCTGCACCCAGCGT
TCCGCCGGGCGCAGGCACTCAAGCCGGATATTCACGTCGCTCATGCTGCTTTTCTCCTAATCGTTATCAA
ATGGCGGCCCGCAATTGGTCGTAGCCGTAGCACGACTCGATGCAACGCGGGTCATATTCACAAACCTTTC
TACCGTTGCGATTGATGCGATAGCGCGGCGGCTTGTCGTCGTGCGCCCACACCTGTCGCGTTTCGGGACT
GATCTTCGTAATGATGACGTGCTTCCCGATTTCCTTGGCAAAAACCGGGTGATGCACGCTCACAATCTCG
CACCGCAGGCCAGGAAAGAACGTCGCCGGCCACGCCGGCGCGTCCTCGTCCTTGGCCGGCTCCGGCTCCG
GCTTGGCCGGTGTAACCGGCTCCCTGCGCTGCCCGGCCGGCTCCTGAGCTTTCGCACGCGCGGCCGCGAG
CTTCGCCTTGGCGCTGGCCGCCCATTTGCGGGCGATGAATGCCTGGTGCGCCGGCAGCACGGCATCAACC
CAGGCGAAGCCCGGCGGCAGTTCGTCCGGCTTCCGCCAGTCCTCGACCACGGCCCGCACGCGGCGCGGCG
GTGGCGTGATACCCGCGAGCCACGCCGGCAGTGGCTCGTCGGCAAGGCGGTCCTGGTCGCGGGCGTCCAG
ATACCGGCGATGCGAGCGCAACAGGGCGCGCAAAACCCCGTCCGCTACCTGGTCCACCGTCATGCCGCCG
CGCGCATGGTCGTAATGGGACCGATAGCCCGTTTCGGAAATAAAAGGGGTCTGACGCTCAGTGGAACGAA
AACTCACGTTAAGGGATTTTGGTCATGAGATTATCAAAAAGGATCTTCACCTAGATCCTTTTAAATTAAA
AATGAAGTTTTAAATCAATCTAAAGTATATATGAGTAAACTTGGTCTGACAGTTACCAATGCTTAATCAG
TGAGGCACCTATCTCAGCGATCTGTCTATTTCGTTCATCCATAGTTGCCTGACTCCCCGTCGTGTAGATA
ACTACGATACGGGAGGGCTTACCATCTGGCCCCAGTGCTGCAATGATACCGCGAGATCCACGCTCACCGG
CTCCAGATTTATCAGCAATAAACCAGCCAGCCGGAAGGGCCGAGCGCAGAAGTGGTCCTGCAACTTTATC
CGCCTCCATCCAGTCTATTAATCCACCTGGCGGCGTTGTGACAATTTACCGAACAACTCCGCGGCCGGGA
AGCCGATCTCGGCTTGAACGAATTGTTAGGTGGCGGTACTTGGGTCGATATCAAAGTGCATCACTTCTTC
CCGTATGCCCAACTTTGTATAGAGAGCCACTGCGGGATCGTCACCGTAATCTGCTTGCACGTAGATCACA
TAAGCACCAAGCGCGTTGGCCTCATGCTTGAGGAGATTGATGAGCGCGGTGGCAATGCCCTGCCTCCGGT
GCTCTCCGGAGACTGCGAGATCATAGATATAGATCTCACTACGCGGCTGCTCAAACTTGGGCAGAACGTA
AGCCGCGAGAGCGCCAACAACCGCTTCTTGGTCGAAGGCAGCAAGCGCGATGAATGTCTTACTACGGAGC
AAGTTCCCGAGGTAATCGGAGTCCGGCTGATGTTGGGAGTAGGTGGCTACGTCTCCGAACTCACGACCGA
AAAGATCAAGAGCAGCCCGCATGGATTTGACTTGGTCAGGGCCGAGCCTACATGTGCGAATGATGCCCAT
ACTTGAGCCACCTAACTTTGTTTTAGGGCGACTGCCCTGCTGCGTAACATCGTTGCTGCTGCGTAACATC
GTTGCTGCTCCATAACATCAAACATCGACCCACGGCGTAACGCGCTTGCTGCTTGGATGCCCGAGGCATA
GACTGTACAAAAAAACAGTCATAACAAGCCATGAAAACCGCCACTGCGCCGTTACCACCGCTGCGTTCGG
TCAAGGTTCTGGACCAGTTGCGTGAGCGCATACGCTACTTGCATTACAGTTTACGAACCGAACAGGCTTA
TGTCAACTGGGTTCGTGCCTTCATCCGTTTCCACGGTGTGCGTCCATGGGCAAATATTATACGCAAGGCG
ACAAGGTGCTGATGCCGCTGGCGATTCAGGTTCATCATGCCGTTTGTGATGGCTTCCATGTCGGCAGGAA
TTCGAATTCATACCCACCGGCTCCAACTGCGCGGCCTGCGGCCTTGCCCCATCAATTTTTTTAATTTTCT
CTGGGGAAAAGCCTCCGGCCTGCGGCCTGCGCGCTTCGCTTGCCGGTTGGACACCAAGTGGAAGGCGGGT
CAAGGCTCGCGCAGCGACCGCGCAGCGGCTTGGCCTTGACGCGCCTGGAACGACCCAAGCCTATGCGAGT
GGGGGCAGTCGAAGGGCGAAGCCCGCCCGCCTGCCCCCCGAGCCTCACGGCGGCGAGTGCGGGGGTTCCA
AGGGGGCAGCGCCACCTTGGGCAAGGCCGAAGGCCGCGCAGTCGATCAACAAGCCCCGGAGGGGCCACTT
TTTGCCGGAGGGGGAGCCGCGCCGAAGGCGTGGGGGAACCCCGCAGGGGTGCCCTTCTTTGGGCACCAAA
GAACTAGATATAGGGCGAAATGCGAAAGACTTAAAAATCAACAACTTAAAAAAGGGGGGTACGCAACAGC
TCATTGCGGCACCCCCCGCAATAGCTCATTGCGTAGGTTAAAGAAAATCTGTAATTGACTGCCACTTTTA
CGCAACGCATAATTGTTGTCGCGCTGCCGAAAAGTTGCAGCTGATTGCGCATGGTGCCGCAACCGTGCGG
CACCCCTACCGCATGGAGATAAGCATGGCCACGCAGTCCAGAGAAATCGGCATTCAAGCCAAGAACAAGC
CCGGTCACTGGGTGCAAACGGAACGCAAAGCGCATGAGACGTGGGCCGGGCTTATTGCGAGGAAACCCAC
GGCGGCAATGCTGCTGCATCACCTCGTGGCGCAGATGGGCCACCAGAACGCCGTGGTGGTCAGCCAGAAG
ACACTTTCCAAGCTCATCGGACGTTCTTTGCGGACGGTCCAATACGCAGTCAAGGACTTGGTGGCCGAGC
GCTGGATCTCCGTCGTGAAGCTCAACGGCCCCGGCACCGTGTCGGCCTACGTGGTCAATGACCGCGTGGC
GTGGGGCCAGCCCCGCGACCAGTTGCGCCTGTCGGTGTTCAGTGCCGCCGTGGTGGTTGATCACGACGAC
CAGGACGAATCGCTGTTGGGGCATGGCGACCTGCGCCGCATCCCGACCCTGTATCCGGGCGAGCAGCAAC
TACCGACCGGCCCCGGCGAGGAGCCGCCCAGCCAGCCCGGCATTCCGGGCATGGAACCAGACCTGCCAGC
CTTGACCGAAACGGAGGAATGGGAACGGCGCGGGCAGCAGCGCCTGCCGATGCCCGATGAGCCGTGTTTT
CTGGACGATGGCGAGCCGTTGGAGCCGCCGACACGGGTCACGCTGCCGCGCCGGTAGCACTTGGGTTGCG
CAGCAACCCGTAAGTGCGCTGTTCCAGACTATCGGCTGTAGCCGCCTCGCCGCCCTATACCTTGTCTGCC
TCCCCGCGTTGCGTCGCGGTGCATGGAGCCGGGCCACCTCGACCTGAATGGAAGCCGGCGGCACCTCGCT
AACGGATTCACCGTTTTTATCAGGCTCTGGGAGGCAGAATAAATGATCATATCGTCAATTATTACCTCCA
CGGGGAGAGCCTGAGCAAACTGGCCTCAGGCATTTGAGAAGCACACGGTCACACTGCTTCCGGTAGTCAA
TAAACCGGTAAACCAGCAATAGACATAAGCGGCTATTTAACGACCCTGCCCTGAACCGACGACCGGGTCG
AATTTGCTTTCGAATTTCTGCCATTCATCCGCTTATTATCACTTATTCAGGCGTAGCACCAGGCGTTTAA
CTTAATTAATAAGAGCTTGGTGAGCGCTAGGAGTCACTGCCAGGTATCGTTTGAACACGGCATTAGTCAG
GGAAGTCATAACACAGTCCTTTCCCGCAATTTTCTTTTTCTATTACTCTTGGCCTCCTCTAGTACACTCT
ATATTTTTTTATGCCTCGGTAATGATTTTCATTTTTTTTTTTTCCACCTAGCGGATGACTCTTTTTTTTT
CTTAGCGATTGGCATTATCACATAATGAATTATACATTATATAAAGTAATGTGATTTCTTCGAAGAATAT
ACTAAAAAATGAGCAGGCAAGATAAACGAAGGCAAAGATGACAGAGCAGAAAGCCCTAGTAAAGCGTATT
ACAAATGAAACCAAGATTCAGATTGCGATCTCTTTAAAGGGTGGTCCCCTAGCGATAGAGCACTCGATCT
TCCCAGAAAAAGAGGCAGAAGCAGTAGCAGAACAGGCCACACAATCGCAAGTGATTAACGTCCACACAGG
TATAGGGTTTCTGGACCATATGATACATGCTCTGGCCAAGCATTCCGGCTGGTCGCTAATCGTTGAGTGC
ATTGGTGACTTACACATAGACGACCATCACACCACTGAAGACTGCGGGATTGCTCTCGGTCAAGCTTTTA
AAGAGGCCCTAGGGGCCGTGCGTGGAGTAAAAAGGTTTGGATCAGGATTTGCGCCTTTGGATGAGGCACT
TTCCAGAGCGGTGGTAGATCTTTCGAACAGGCCGTACGCAGTTGTCGAACTTGGTTTGCAAAGGGAGAAA
GTAGGAGATCTCTCTTGCGAGATGATCCCGCATTTTCTTGAAAGCTTTGCAGAGGCTAGCAGAATTACCC
TCCACGTTGATTGTCTGCGAGGCAAGAATGATCATCACCGTAGTGAGAGTGCGTTCAAGGCTCTTGCGGT
TGCCATAAGAGAAGCCACCTCGCCCAATGGTACCAACGATGTTCCCTCCACCAAAGGTGTTCTTATGTAG
TGACACCGATTATTTAAAGCTGCAGCATACGATATATATACATGTGTATATATGTATACCTATGAATGTC
AGTAAGTATGTATACGAACAGTATGATACTGAAGATGACAAGGTAATGCATCATTCTATACGTGTCATTC
TGAACGAGGCGCGCTTTCCTATCACGTGCTATAAAAATAATTATAATTTAAATTTTTTAATATAAATATA
TAAATTAAAAATAGAAAGTAAAAAAAGAAATTAAAGAAAAAATAGTTTTTGTTTTCCGAAGATGTAAATC
TAGAGACTCTAGGGGGATCGCCAACAAATACTACCTTTTATCTTGCTCTTCCTGCTCTCAGGTATTAATG
CCGAATTGTTTCATCTTGTCTGTGTAGAAGACCACACACGAAAATCCTGTGATTTTACATTTTACTTATC
GTTAATCGAATGTATATCTATTTAATCTGCTTTTCTTGTCTAATAAATATATATGTAAAGTACGCTTTTT
GTTGAAATTTTTTAAACCTTTGTTTATTTTTTTTTCTTCATTCCGTAACTCTTCTACCTTCTTTATTTAC
TTTCTAAAATCCAAATACAAAACATAAAAATAAATAAACACAGAGTAAATTCCCAAATTATTCCATCATT
AAAAGATACGAGGCGCGTGTAAGTTACAGGCAAGCGATCCACTAGTATCTTCCGCTGCATAACCCTGCTT
CGGGGTCATTATAGCGATTTTTTCGGTATATCCATCCTTTTTCGCACGATATACAGGATTTTGCCAAAGG
GTTCGTGTAGACTTTCCTTGGTGTATCCAACGGCGTCAGCCGGGCAGGATAGGTGAAGTAGGCCCACCCG
CGAGCGGGTGTTCCTTCTTCACTGTCCCTTATTCGCACCTGGCGGTGCTCAACGGGAATCCTGCTCTGCG
AGGCTGGCCGGCTACCGCCGGCGTAACAGATGAGGGCAAGCGGATGGCTGATGAAACCAAGCCAACCAGG
AAGGGCAGCCCACCTATCAAGGTGTACTGCCTTCCAGACGAACGAAGAGCGATTGAGGAAAAGGCGGCGG
CGGCCGGCATGAGCCTGTCGGCCTACCTGCTGGCCGTCGGCCAGGGCTACAAAATCACGGGCGTCGTGGA
CTATGAGCACGTCCGCGAGCTGGCCCGCATCAATGGCGACCTGGGCCGCCTGGGCGGCCTGCTGAAACTC
TGGCTCACCGACGACCCGCGCACGGCGCGGTTCGGTGATGCCACGATCCTCGCCCTGCTGGCGAAGATCG
AAGAGAAGCAGGACGGGCTTGGCAAGGTCATGATGGGCGTGGTCCGCCCGAGGGCAGAGCCATGACTTTT
TTAGCCGCTAAAACGGCCGGGGGGTGCGCGTGATTGCCAAGCACGTCCCCATGCGCTCCATCAAGAAGAG
GCACTTCGAGCTGTAAGTACATCACCGACGAGCAAGGCAAGACGATCGAGCTCTAGGAGTGCGGTTGGAA
CGTTGGCCCAGCCAGATACTCCCGATCACGAGCAGGACGCCGATGATTTGAAGCGCACTCAGCGTCTGAT
CCAAGAACAACCATCCTAGCAACACGGCGGTCCCCGGGCTGAGAAAGCCCAGTAAGGAAACAACTGTAGG
TTCGAGTCGCGAGATCCCCCGGAACCAAAGGAAGTAGGTTAAACCCGCTCCGATCAGGCCGAGCCACGCC
AGGCCGAGAACATTGGTTCCTGTAGGCATCGGGATTGGCGGATCAAACACTAAAGCTACTGGAACGAGCA
GAAGTCCTCCGGCCGCCAGTTGCCAGGCGGTAAAGGTGAGCAGAGGCACGGGAGGTTGCCACTTGCGGGT
CAGCACGGTTCCGAACGCCATGGAAACCGCCCCCGCCAGGCCCGCTGCGACGCCGACAGGATCTAGCGCT
GCGTTTGGTGTCAACACCAACAGCGCCACGCCCGCAGTTCCGCAAATAGCCCCCAGGACCGCCATCAATC
GTATCGGGCTACCTAGCAGAGCGGCAGAGATAAACACGACCATCAGCGGCTGCACAGCGCCTACCGTCGC
CGCGACCCCGCCCGGCAGGCGGTAGACCGAAATAAACAACAAGCTCCAGAATAGCGAAATATTAAGTGCG
CCGAGGATGAAGATGCGCATCCACCAGATTCCCGTTGGAATCTGTCGGACGATCATCACGAGCAATAAAC
CCGCCGGCAACGCCCGCAGCAGCATACCGGCGACCCCTCGGCCTCGCTGTTCGGGCTCCACGAAAACGCC
GGACAGATGCGCCTTGTGAGCGTCCTTGGGGCCGTCCTCCTGTTTGAAGACCGACAGCCCAATGATCTCG
CCGTCGATGTAGGCGCCGAATGCCACGGCATCTCGCAACCGTTCAGCGAACGCCTCCATGGGCTTTTTCT
CCTCGTGCTCGTAAACGGACCCGAACATCTCTGGAGCTTTCTTCAGGGCCGACAATCGGATCTCGCGGAA
ATCCTGCACGTCGGCCGCTCCAAGCCGTCGAATCTGAGCCTTAATCACAATTGTCAATTTTAATCCTCTG
TTTATCGGCAGTTCGTAGAGCGCGCCGTGCGTCCCGAGCGATACTGAGCGAAGCAAGTGCGTCGAGCAGT
GCCCGCTTGTTCCTGAAATGCCAGTAAAGCGCTGGCTGCTGAACCCCCAGCCGGAACTGACCCCACAAGG
CCCTAGCGTTTGCAATGCACCAGGTCATCATTGACCCAGGCGTGTTCCACCAGGCCGCTGCCTCGCAACT
CTTCGCAGGCTTCGCCGACCTGCTCGCGCCACTTCTTCACGCGGGTGGAATCCGATCCGCACATGAGGCG
GAAGGTTTCCAGCTTGAGCGGGTACGGCTCCCGGTGCGAGCTGAAATAGTCGAACATCCGTCGGGCCGTC
GGCGACAGCTTGCGGTACTTCTCCCATATGAATTTCGTGTAGTGGTCGCCAGCAAACAGCACGACGATTT
CCTCGTCGATCAGGACCTGGCAACGGGACGTTTTCTTGCCACGGTCCAGGACGCGGAAGCGGTGCAGCAG
CGACACCGATTCCAGGTGCCCAACGCGGTCGGACGTGAAGCCCATCGCCGTCGCCTGTAGGCGCGACAGG
CATTCCTCGGCCTTCGTGTAATACCGGCCATTGATCGACCAGCCCAGGTCCTGGCAAAGCTCGTAGAACG
TGAAGGTGATCGGCTCGCCGATAGGGGTGCGCTTCGCGTACTCCAACACCTGCTGCCACACCAGTTCGTC
ATCGTCGGCCCGCAGCTCGACGCCGGTGTAGGTGATCTTCACGTCCTTGTTGACGTGGAAAATGACCTTG
TTTTGCAGCGCCTCGCGCGGGATTTTCTTGTTGCGCGTGGTGAACAGGGCAGAGCGGGCCGTGTCGTTTG
GCATCGCTCGCATCGTGTCCGGCCACGGCGCAATATCGAACAAGGAAAGCTGCATTTCCTTGATCTGCTG
CTTCGTGTGTTTCAGCAACGCGGCCTGCTTGGCCTCGCTGACCTGTTTTGCCAGGTCCTCGCCGGCGGTT
TTTCGCTTCTTGGTCGTCATAGTTCCTCGCGTGTCGATGGTCATCGACTTCGCCAAACCTGCCGCCTCCT
GTTCGAGACGACGCGAACGCTCCACGGCGGCCGATGGCGCGGGCAGGGCAGGGGGAGCCAGTTGCACGCT
GTCGCGCTCGATCTTGGCCGTAGCTTGCTGGACCATCGAGCCGACGGACTGGAAGGTTTCGCGGGGCGCA
CGCATGACGGTGCGGCTTGCGATGGTTTCGGCATCCTCGGCGGAAAACCCCGCGTCGATCAGTTCTTGCC
TGTATGCCTTCCGGTCAAACGTCCGATTCATTCACCCTCCTTGCGGGATTGCCCCGACTCACGCCGGGGC
AATGTGCCCTTATTCCTGATTTGACCCGCCTGGTGCCTTGGTGTCCAGATAATCCACCTTATCGGCAATG
AAGTCGGTCCCGTAGACCGTCTGGCCGTCCTTCTCGTACTTGGTATTCCGAATCTTGCCCTGCACGAATA
CCAGCGACCCCTTGCCCAAATACTTGCCGTGGGCCTCGGCCTGAGAGCCAAAACACTTGATGCGGAAGAA
GTCGGTGCGCTCCTGCTTGTCGCCGGCATCGTTGCGCCACTCTTCATTAACCGCTATATCGAAAATTGCT
TGCGGCTTGTTAGAATTGCCATGACGTACCTCGGTGTCACGGGTAAGATTACCGATAAACTGGAACTGAT
TATGGCTCATATCGAAAGTCTCCTTGAGAAAGGAGACTCTAGTTTAGCTAAACATTGGTTCCGCTGTCAA
GAACTTTAGCGGCTAAAATTTTGCGGGCCGCGACCAAAGGTGCGAGGGGCGGCTTCCGCTGTGTACAACC
AGATATTTTTCACCAACATCCTTCGTCTGCTCGATGAGCGGGGCATGACGAAACATGAGCTGTCGGAGAG
GGCAGGGGTTTCAATTTCGTTTTTATCAGACTTAACCAACGGTAAGGCCAACCCCTCGTTGAAGGTGATG
GAGGCCATTGCCGACGCCCTGGAAACTCCCCTACCTCTTCTCCTGGAGTCCACCGACCTTGACCGCGAGG
CACTCGCGGAGATTGCGGGTCATCCTTTCAAGAGCAGCGTGCCGCCCGGATACGAACGCATCAGTGTGGT
TTTGCCGTCACATAAGGCGTTTATCGTAAAGAAATGGGGCGACGACACCCGAAAAAAGCTGCGTGGAAGG
CTCTGACGCCAAGGGTTAGGGCTTGCACTTCCTTCTTTAGCCGCTAAAACGGCCCCTTCTCTGCGGGCCG
TCGGCTCGCGCATCATATCGACATCCTCAACGGAAGCCGTGCCGCGAATGGCATCGGGCGGGTGCGCTTT
GACAGTTGTTTTCTATCAGAACCCCTACGTCGTGCGGTTCGATTAGCTGTTTGTCTTGCAGGCTAAACAC
TTTCGGTATATCGTTTGCCTGTGCGATAATGTTGCTAATGATTTGTTGCGTAGGGGTTACTGAAAAGTGA
GCGGGAAAGAAGAGTTTCAGACCATCAAGGAGCGGGCCAAGCGCAAGCTGGAACGCGACATGGGTGCGGA
CCTGTTGGCCGCGCTCAACGACCCGAAAACCGTTGAAGTCATGCTCAACGCGGACGGCAAGGTGTGGCAC
GAACGCCTTGGCGAGCCGATGCGGTACATCTGCGACATGCGGCCCAGCCAGTCGCAGGCGATTATAGAAA
CGGTGGCCGGATTCCACGGCAAAGAGGTCACGCGGCATTCGCCCATCCTGGAAGGCGAGTTCCCCTTGGA
TGGCAGCCGCTTTGCCGGCCAATTGCCGCCGGTCGTGGCCGCGCCAACCTTTGCGATCCGCAAGCGCGCG
GTCGCCATCTTCACGCTGGAACAGTACGTCGAGGCGGGCATCATGACCCGCGAGCAATACGAGGTCATTA
AAAGCGCCGTCGCGGCGCATCGAAACATCCTCGTCATTGGCGGTACTGGCTCGGGCAAGACCACGCTCGT
CAACGCGATCATCAATGAAATGGTCGCCTTCAACCCGTCTGAGCGCGTCGTCATCATCGAGGACACCGGC
GAAATCCAGTGCGCCGCAGAGAACGCCGTCCAATACCACACCAGCATCGACGTCTCGATGACGCTGCTGC
TCAAGACAACGCTGCGTATGCGCCCCGACCGCATCCTGGTCGGTGAGGTACGTGGCCCCGAAGCCCTTGA
TCTGTTGATGGCCTGGAACACCGGGCATGAAGGAGGTGCCGCCACCCTGCACGCAAACAACCCCAAAGCG
GGCCTGAGCCGGCTCGCCATGCTTATCAGCATGCACCCGGATTCACCGAAACCCATTGAGCCGCTGATTG
GCGAGGCGGTTCATGTGGTCGTCCATATCGCCAGGACCCCTAGCGGCCGTCGAGTGCAAGAAATTCTCGA
AGTTCTTGGTTACGAGAACGGCCAGTACATCACCAAAACCCTGTAAGGAGTATTTCCAATGACAACGGCT
GTTCCGTTCCGTCTGACCATGAATCGCGGCATTTTGTTCTACCTTGCCGTGTTCTTCGTTCTCGCTCTCG
CGTTATCCGCGCATCCGGCGATGGCC
[234 nt withheld, positions 41747-41980]
GCCGAAATCGCGGCCCTCGGCAACGGGGCGCTGCACCAGGTGCAAGTCGCGGCGGCGGATGCCGTGCGTG
CGGTAGCGGCTGGACGGCTCGCCTAATCATGGCTCTGCGCACGATCCCCATCCGTCGCGCAGGCAACCGA
GAAAACCTGTTCATGGGTGGTGATCGTGAACTGGTGATGTTCTCGGGCCTGATGGCGTTTGCGCTGATTT
TCAGCGCCCAAGAGCTGCGGGCCACCGTGGTCGGTCTGATCCTGTGGTTCGGGGCGCTCTATGCGTTCCG
AATCATGGCGAAGGCCGATCCGAAGATGCGGTTCGTGTACCTGCGTCACCGCCGGTACAAGCCGTATTAC
CCGGCCCGCTCGACCCCGTTCCGCGAGAACACCAATAGCCAAGGGAAGCAATACCGATGATCCAAGCAAT
TGCGATTGCAATCGCGGGCCTCGGCGCGCTTCTGTTGTTCATCCTCTTTGCCCGCATCCGCGCGGTCGAT
GCCGAACTGAAACTGAAAAAGCATCGTTCCAAGGACGCCGGCCTGGCCGATCTGCTCAACTACGCCGCTG
TCGTCGATGACGGCGTAATCGTGGGCAAGAACGGCAGCTTTATGGCTGCCTGGCTGTACGAGGGCGATGA
CAACGCAAGCAGCACCGACCAGCAGCGCGAAGTAGTGTCCGCCCGCATCAACCAGGCCCTCGCGGGCCTG
GGAAGTGGGTGGATGATCCATGTGGACGCCGTGCGGCGTCCTGCTCCGAACTACGCGGAGCGGGGCCTGT
CGGCGTTCCCTGACCGTCTGACGGCAGCGATTGAAGAAGAGCGCCGGCGGCATTTCGAGAGCCTGGGAAC
GATGTACGAGGGCTATTTCGTCCTCACCTTGACCTGGTTCCCGCCGCTGCTCGCCCAGCGCAAGTTCGTC
GAGCTGATGTTTGACGACGACGCGACCGCACCGGATCGCAAGGCGCGCACGCGGGGCCTCATCGACCAAT
TCAAGCGTGACGTGCGCAGCATCGAGTCGCGCCTGTCGTCGGCCGTGTCGCTCACTCGCTTGAAGGGGCA
CAAGATCGTCAACGAGGACGGCACGACCGTCACGCATGACGACTTCCTGCGCTGGCTGCAATTCTGCGTG
ACGGGCCTGCACCATCCGGTGCAGCTCCCCAGCAACCCGATGTACCTGGACGCCCTGGTCGGCGGACAGG
AAATGTGGGGCGGGGTAGTGCCCAAGGTCGGCCGCAAGTTCGTCCAGGTGGTCGCTCTCGAAGGCTTCCC
CTTGGAGTCCTATCCCGGCATCCTGACGGCGCTCGGCGAGCTGCCCTGCGAGTATCGGTGGTCGAGCCGG
TTCATCTTCATGGACCAGCACGAAGCCGTGAAGCACCTCGACAAGTTCCGCAAGAAGTGGCGGCAGAAGA
TTCGCGGCTTCTTCGACCAGGTGTTCAACACGAACACCGGCCCGGTCGATCAGGACGCGCTTTCGATGGT
GGCCGATGCTGAGGCGGCCATTGCCGAAGTCAACAGCGGCATCGTGGCCGTGGGCTACTACACCAGCGTC
GTCGTGCTGATGGATGAGGACCGCACGCGCCTGGAAGCTGCGGCCCGCGATGTTGAAAAGGCCGTCAACC
GGTTGGGCTTTGCCGCGCGCATCGAGTCCATCAACACCCTGGACGCCTTCCTTGGTAGTTTGCCGGGCCA
CGGCGTGGAAAACGTCCGCCGGCCGCTCATCAACACGATGAACCTGGCCGACCTGCTGCCGACCAGCACC
ATCTGGACCGGCAACGCGAACGCGCCATGCCCGATGTACCCGCCGCTGTCGCCGGCGCTCATGCACTGCG
TCACGCAAGGATCAACGCCGTTCCGGCTGAACCTGCACGTGCGCGACCTCGGCCACACCTTTATGTTCGG
GCCGACCGGCGCAGGTAAATCGACGCACCTGGCGATCCTCGCCGCGCAGCTCCGTCGCTATGCCGGCATG
TCGATCTTCGCCTTTGACAAGGGCATGTCGATGTACCCGCTGGCCGCCGGCATCCGTGCGGCCACGAAGG
GCACCAGCGGCCTGCACTTCACCGTGGCGGCCGACGACGAACGCCTGGCGTTCTGCCCGTTGCAGTTCCT
GAGCACCAAGGGCGACCGTGCTTGGGCGATGGAGTGGATCGACACCATCCTGGCGTTGAACGGCGTCGAA
ACGACCCCGGCCCAGCGCAACGAAATCGGCAACGCGATCATGAGCATGCACGCCAGCGGCGCGCGCACGC
TCTCCGAGTTCAGCGTGACGATTCAGGATGAGGCGATCCGCGAGGCGATCCGCCAGTACACCGTCGATGG
CGCAATGGGCCATCTGCTCGACGCCGAAGAGGACGGCTTGGCGCTGTCCGACTTTACAGTGTTCGAGATC
GAAGAGCTGATGAACCTCGGCGAGAAATTCGCCCTGCCTGTGTTGCTCTACCTGTTCCGCCGTATCGAGC
GCGCCCTGACGGGCCAGCCGGCCGTCATCATCCTGGACGAAGCCTGGTTGATGCTCGGCCACCCGGCATT
CCGCGCGAAGATCAGGGAATGGCTCAAGGTGCTGCGTAAGGCCAACTGCCTTGTGCTGATGGCAACGCAG
AGCCTGTCCGACGCCGCCAACAGCGGCATCCTGGACGTGATCGTGGAATCGACCGCGACCAAGATTTTCC
TGCCGAATATTTACGCCAGGGATGAGGACACGGCGGCCCTGTACCGCCGCATGGGCCTGAACGCTCGCCA
GATCGAGATTCTGGCCCAGGCCGTTCCCAAGCGTCAGTACTACTACGTGTCGGAAAACGGCCGCCGTCTC
TACGACCTGGCACTTGGCCCGCTCGCGCTCGCGTTCGTCGGCGCATCCGACAAGGAATCCGTCGCCATCA
TCAAGAACCTGGAAGCCAAGTTCGGCGACCAGTGGGTGGATGAATGGCTGCGTGGCCGGGGCCTCGCCCT
TGATGAATACCTGGAGGCAGCATGAGTTTTGCAGACACGATCAAGGGCTTGATCTTCAAGAAGAAGCCCG
CAACGGCCGCAGCAGCGGCGACGCCGGCCGCGACCGGCCCGCAAACCGACAACCCGTACCTGACGGCGCG
GCGCACCTGGAACGACCACGTTGGTTCCGTTGTGTCGCAAAAGCAGACCTGGCAGGTTGTCGGCATCCTT
TCGCTGATGATCGTCCTCGCGGCGGTCGGCGGCATCATCCACATCGGCAGCCAGTCGAAGTTCGTGCCCT
ATGTCTACGAGGTAGACAAGCTCGGGCAGACGGCCGCCGTGGGGCCGATGACCAGGGCGTCGAAAGCCGA
TCCGCGTGTCATTCACGCCTCGGTGGCTGAGTTCGTCGGCGATGCTCGCCTGGTGACGCCGGACGTAGCT
TTGCAGCGCAAGGCCGTCTACCGCCTCTATGCCAAGCTCGGGCCGAATGACCCGGCCACCGCCAAGATGA
ACGAATGGCTCAACGGCACCGCCGACGCCAGCCCGTTCGCTCGCGCGGCCGTCGAAACGGTCAGCACCGA
AATCACTTCCGTAATCCCGCAGACGCCCGACACCTGGCAGGTCGATTGGGTCGAGACGACGCGCGACAGG
CAAGGCGTGGTGAAAGGCCAGCCCGTGCGCATGCGGGCCTTGGTGACGGTCTACGTCGTCGAGCCGACGG
CGGACACCAAGGAAGAACAACTGCGAAACAACCCGGCCGGGATCTACGTCCGGGACTTCTCCTGGTCGAG
ACTTCTGTGAGGCACTGAATTATGAAAAAGGAACTGTTTGCTTTGGTCCTGGCCGCGTCCGTTAGCGTGC
CTGCATTTGCCGCCGATCCCGGCGCGGACCTGACTGACCTCTATTTTTCCGGCAAGAACCCGGAGCTGAC
CGCGCAAGAGCGGGCGGCCATCGCCATCGCCAAGAAGTGGGAGGCGGGTACCGCCGGCATGCGGCCGGTG
GCCGGCCCCGGTGGTTCGGTGCGCTTCCTGTTCGGCGCGCAGCAGCCGAGCATCGTATGCGCCGTGCTGC
AAGTGTGCGACGTGGCCCTGCAACCCGGCGAGCAAGTCAATTCGATCAACCTGGGCGACACCGCCCGTTG
GACGGTCGAGCCGGCCATTACCGGCAGCGGCGCGAACGAAACCCAGCACCTCATCATCAAGCCGATGGAT
GTGGGCCTGGAAACCAGCCTGGTCGTGACCACGGACCGCCGCAGCTACCACATGCGCCTGCGCTCGCATC
GCACGCAGTACATGCCGCAGGTGTCGTTCACCTACCCGGAAGATGCCCTTGCGAAGTGGGACGCCATCAA
GAACCGCGAACAGCGGGATCGCGTCGAGAAAACCATTCCGCAGACCGGCGAGTACCTGGGCAACCTGAGC
TTCAACTACTCCGTCAGCGGGTCCACGTCGTGGAAGCCGGTGCGCGTCTACAACGACGGCAAGAAAACCA
TCATCCAGATGCCGCACTCGATGGAACAGACCGAAGCGCCGACGCTCCTGGTCGTTCGCAGGGAGGGCGG
CCTGTTCTCCGACGATGAAACGGTGATGGTCAACTACCGGGTCCAGGGCGACCGCTACATCGTCGATACG
ATTTTCGACAAGGCCATCCTCATCGCGGGCGTGGGCAGCAGCCAGGACCGCGTGACCATTTCAAGGGGGA
ACTAAACCATGCGTAAGATTCTGACCGTCATCGCACTCGCGGCCACGTTGGCCGGCTGCGCGACCTCCAA
GTACGGCAGCTTCGTCCAGGACGCGCCGGCCGCCTACAACCAGACCATTGCGACCGACGCGGTGAAGCAG
CTCGTCAAGCTCTACCCGCCGGCGCAAACCAAGCTGGAATTGCAGCAGGCTACGCCCGATCCGTTCGGCA
TTGCCCTGGTCACTGACCTTCGCGCCCAGGGCTATGCTGTCATGGAGTACAAGCCCGACGGCAACGCGGC
CGCAGCTCCGGCTGCTGCGTCCTCGGCCGCTGCGAAGCCGGCAACGCCGCAAGCCCAGGGCGGCTATCCG
CTGCGCTACGTGCTGGACCAATTCAGCGACAGCAACCTGTATCGCCTGACCGTCATGGTCGGCTCTCAAT
CGCTCACGCGCGCCTACCTCGCCCAAAACAACACGATGGTCCCGGCCGGCGCATGGGTTCGGAAGGAGTA
AGCCAATGAGCGAAGATCAAATGGCACCGGACGCATCGCCAGATGCGGTCAAGCCGAAAAGCGGGGTTCG
CCGCGTCAACAACATGCCGATGTACCTCATCGGCGGTGTGCTCGGCATCTTCCTGCTGGTGATGGCCCTG
GTTGCTGCGGATCGCGCTGCGCAGCAGAACCAGCCGGGAGCTGCGAAGGCTGAGAAGGCCGGCAGCACCA
GCATGTTTGCCGACGAAATTGCCGGCAAACAGCAGGACGGCATCATCAAGGCCAAGCCGCTGGAGATTCC
GCCGGAACAAACCGCCCAGCAACCGACGACGGAGCTGACGCCAGCCCCGGCGCAGGGAACGACTATCACG
GTCGCACGGCCCGAGAACCTGGACCAGCCCCCGACGCCGCCGCAGGGTGCGCGCAACGAGGACCTGGACC
GCATCCGCATGGCGAAGTTGCAGATGCTGGAAGAGGCGATCAAGGCCAAGACGACGGTGCGCATCGACGC
GCCGCGCAGCCAGGGCAGCGCCGGCGGCGGTGCTCCGCAGGGCCGCGAGGAAACCCTTGCGCGCATCCAG
GAGCTGCGTCGGCAGGCTGAGAACGCCCGCGCCACCGATCCGACCGCCGCCTATCAGGCCGCGCTTGCGC
AGGCTCGCACGATGGGCGGCGCGGCAGGGGGTGGCGGTATGGGCGGCTCGGGTGCGCCGACCCTCGTGCA
GACCTCGAACCGCAGTGGTGGCGGCGCTGGCTATGGGTCGTTCGACAACCGCAGCGAGGGCGACCGTTGG
CGGCTCGACTCCCAGCCGGAAGCACCTGCAACGCCCTATGTGCTGCGCGCTGGCTTCGTCGTTCCGGCTA
CGCTTATCTCGGGCATCAACTCCGATCTGCCAGGCCAAATCATGGCCCAGGTATCGCAGTCGGTGTACGA
CACGGCGACCGGCAAGCACATGCTCATCCCCCAAGGCTCGCGCCTGGTGGGCAGCTACTCGAACGATGTG
GCCTACGGGCAGAAGCGCGTTCTGGTGGCATGGCAGCGCATCATCTTCCCCGACGGCAAGGCAATGGACA
TTGGGGCCATGCCGGGCGGCGATAGCGCTGGGTATGCAGGCTTCAACGACAAGGTCAACAACTACTACTT
CCGCACCTTCGCATCGGCATTCCTCATGTCGGGCGTCGTTGCGGGCATCAGCTTGAGTCAGGACCGTGGC
AACAGCAACAGCGGTTACGGACGACAAGACGCGGGTTCCGCGATGAGTGAAGCGTTGGGTCAACAGCTCG
GCCAAGTAACGGCGCAGATGATCGCCAAAAACTTGAATATCGCGCCGACGCTGGAAATCCGTCCGGGCTA
TCGCTTCAACGTCATTGTCACGAAAGACATGACGTTTTCTAAGCCCTACCAGGCGTTTGACTATTAACTC
CAAGGAGTAACTTATGAAGAAGCTCGCTAAGAATGTTTTAGCCGCTAAAGTAGCTCTGGTGCTGGCCCTC
TCGGTCGGCACCTTGGCGGTCACGCCTGCGCAAGCGGGCATTCCGGTCATCGACGGCACCAACCTGTCAC
AAACCACTGTCACCGCGATTCAGCAGGTTGCGCAGGTCCAGAAGCAAATCGAGGAATACCGGACGCAGTT
GCAGCAGTACGAAAACATGCTGCAAAACACGGTGGCCCCGGCCGCCTACGTGTGGGACCAGGCGCAGTCC
ACCATCAACGGCCTGATGAGCGCCGTTGATACCCTGAACTACTACAAGAACCAGGCGGGCAGCATCGACG
CTTACCTGGGCAAGTTCAAGGACGTGTCCTACTACAAGGGGTCGCCGTGCTTCTCCCTGTCGGGCTGCTC
GGAAAGCGAGCGCAAGGCGATGGAAGAGAACCGCCGCCTGGCGTCCGAATCGCAGAAAAAGGCCAACGAT
GCGCTGTTCCGTGGCCTCGATCAGCAGCAGAGCAACCTCAAGTCCGACGCCGCCACGCTGGAGCAATTGA
AGGGCAAGGCGACGACGGCGCAGGGCCAGTTGGAAGCCCTCGGCTACGCCAACCAGTTCGCCAGCCAGCA
GGCCAACCAGCTCATGCAAATCCGTGGCCTTCTGCTTGCGCAGCAGAACGCCATCGCCACGCAGATGCAG
GCCCAGCAGGACCGGCAGGCCCAGCAGGACGCTGCGGGCGCGAAGCTGCGCGAGGGTTCGTACCGCGCAA
GCCCGTCTAAGACCTGGTGAGGGGAGGCGCGATGAAGAAATCCAACTTCATCGCAGTTGCCGCGCTGGCC
GCCGTCATGGCGGCCAGCCTGGCAGGCTGCGACAACAAGCCCGACACCGACAAGCTGACCTGCGCCGATC
TGCCGAAGGTCACGGATGCCGCTCAACGCGCGGAGCTGTTGAAGAAGTGCCCGCGCGGAGAACCGGGAGG
CTTCAAGCCCAGCGAAAAGAAAGAGTGGTGATGACGTATGAAAATCCAGACTAGAGCTGCCGCGCTCGCG
GTCCTGATGCTGGCCTTGATGCCGGTAGCGGCATACGCCCAAATCGACAATTCGGGCATCCTCGACAACG
TATTGCAGCGCTACCAGAACGCCGCGAGCGGCTGGGCCACTGTCGTCCAGAACGCCGCAACCTGGCTGTT
CTGGACCTTGACCGTGATTAGCATGGTCTGGACCTTCGGCATGATGGCACTGCGCAAGGCCGACATTGGC
GAGTTCTTCGCCGAGTTCGTGCGGTTCACCATCTTCACCGGCTTCTTCTGGTGGCTGCTGACCAACGGCC
CGAATTTCGCGTCGTCCATCTATGCGTCCCTGCGGCAGATTGCAGGCCAGGCAACGGGGTTGGGGCAGGG
GCTTTCGCCGTCCGGCATCGTCGATGTTGGCTTCGAGATTTTCTTCAAGGTGATGGACGAAACCTCGTAC
TGGTCGCCGGTCGATAGCTTCGTCGGTGCCTCGTTGGCGGCCGCCATCCTCTGCATCCTGGCCCTGGTCG
GCGTGAATATGCTTCTGCTCCTGGCGTCCGGATGGATTCTTGCCTACGGCGGTGTGTTCTTCCTGGGCTT
CGGCGGCTCGCGCTGGACCTCGGACATGGCGATCAACTACTACAAGACCGTCCTCGGGGTCGCCGCGCAG
CTCTTCGCAATGGTGCTGCTCGTAGGCATCGGCAAGACCTTCCTCGATGACTACTACAGCCGCATGAGCG
AAGGCATCAACTTCAAGGAACTTGGAGTGATGCTGATCGTCGGCCTGATCCTGCTCGTTCTGGTCAACAA
GGTGCCGCAGCTCATCGCCGGCATCATCACCGGCGCGAGCGTCGGCGGTGCTGGTATCGGCCAGTTCGGC
GCTGGCACGCTCGTCGGTGCGGCCGCGACGGCCGGCGCGGCAATCGCAACTGGCGGCGCATCTATCGCGG
CCGGCGCTGCGGCGGCGGCCGGTGGCGCGCAGGCCATCATGGCGGCCGCGTCGAAGGCCAGCGATAACGT
CTCTGCCGGCACTGACATTCTGTCGAGCATGATGGGCGGCGGCGGTGGCGGCGGCGGTGGTAGCGCCGGC
ACCAGCGGCGGCGACGGCGGCGGCTCGTGTGGCGGCGGTGGCTCGGGCGGCGGTGAAACCCCGATGGCCT
CGGCCGCCGGCGACAACAGCAGCGGCGCACGCGGCGGCAGTTCGGGCGGCGGCTCGGGTGGTGGCCGTTC
GTCTGGCGGTATCGGTGCCACGGCGGCCAAGGGCGGCCGGATCGCGGCCGATACCGTCGCCAACCTGGCG
AAAGGTGCCGGCTCGATTGCCAAGGCCAAGGCCGGCGAAATGCGCGCATCGGCCCAGGAACGCATCGGCG
ATACCGTAGGCGGCAAGATCGCGCAGGCAATTCGCGGCGCGGGTGCGGCGGCGCAGACCGCTGCAACCGT
CGCCGATAGCAACAGCCAGGCGCAGGAACAACCTGCACCGGCACCCGCACCGTCGTTCGACGACAACAGC
CTTTCCGCAAGCAACAACAGGGAAGCGGCCGCCGACGCGGATTCCGAAGTGGCGAGCTTCGTCAACAAGC
CCGCCCAATCCTGAAACGACTCTTAGGAGCTACGACCATGCAACTGAAAAAAGCGTTCTCGTCGGCCGCC
CTGGTGGTGGCCTTGGGCCTCGGCGCAACTGGCTCGGCCAGCGCGCAAGACGTGCTGACGGGCGATACCC
GCCTGGCCTGCGAGGCCATTCTGTGCCTGTCCACGGGCAGCCGGCCCAGCGAGTGCAGCCCGTCGCTCTC
GCGGTACTTCGGCATCCACAAGCGCAAGCTGTCGGACACGCTCAAGGCGCGGCTGAACTTCCTCAACCTC
TGCCCGGTATCGAACCAGACGCCGGAAATGCAGACGCTCGTTTCCTCGATTTCGCGCGGGGCCGGGCGCT
GCGATGCGTCCTCGCTGAACTCCGTGCTGCGTGAGTGGCGGAGCTGGGACGACCAGTTCTACATCGGCAA
CCGCCTGCCGGACTACTGCGCGGCCTACACCGGCCATGCCTATACCGACTTCAACACGACCGCGCCGCGC
TACGTCGGCACGCCGGAAGAGGGCGGCTATTGGATCGAGGCGGCCGACTACGACCGCGCGCTCAAGGAGT
ACGAGGCGAAGCTGAAAGAGCGGCAGCAGCAGTACGGTCGCTATGGCAGCGACGCCTACCGTCGGTTCGA
GCGGTAAGGGGAGGGGATAGCGATGCCGTTTGCCAAGCTGCTGGCACGGAACGCTCTGCCGGTGGTCGCC
CTGGTGGCGGCCACTGGCTTCGGTGCGGCGGATGCGACCGCCGCACGGCTCTTCCCCGATCTGTCGGAAC
AGATGGAAGAGCGCGTTGTGTGCTCGGTGTCTGCGGCCGCGAAGTACGAGATTCCGGCCAACATTCTTCT
CGCCATTCGGGAAAAGGAGGGCGGCAAGCCGGGCCAGTGGGTCAAGAACACCAATGGCACCTATGACGTG
GGCGAGCTGCAATTCAACACCGCCTACCTGGGCGACCTGGCGAAGTATGGGATCACGGCCCAGGACGTTG
CTGCGGCAGGCTGCTATCCCTATGACCTGGCGGCCTGGCGGTTGCGCGGGCACATTCGCAACGACAGGGG
CGATCTGTGGACACGCGCCGCTAACTATCACTCGCGCACGCCGTCGAAGAACGCGATCTATCGCGCCGAT
CTGATGGTGAAGGCCGACAAGTGGGCGAAGTGGCTGGATGCGCGTTTCGTCACCGTCAACTATGGCCCCA
GCTCGCCGGCGCAGCCGGCAGGGAAGGGGACCACACTTGCGGCCGCTGATACGTCGGCAGCAGCGCCGGC
CGAAGCGCAGCCGATGAAGCAAGGCCGGATCACCCGCACCAGCCTCCGCAGCTCGGGTTACGTACCCCGG
CAGCTCATCATCAACAACACGCCATAAGGAGGAACGGCCGTTTAGCGGCTAAAGCCTCTACAACCGTGCG
CAAGGCGCATTAGGGAGGATGTATGTATGTAATCGCCTGCGGCATCGTTGCCGGCTTGGCGGCTGCGGTG
GCCCTGTTGGGCTTCACGCCGATGATGGAGGCGCTTGCCGCCGGCGAACGCCGCAAGGCACTCGCGCAAT
GGACGCGGACGATGTTCCTGGTGCTGCTGCCTGTCGTGCTGATGTGCGCGCCCATCGGGTCCAGCATTTA
CGACGCCGTGCAAGCGGACGCTGGCAAGCCCATCGCTTTCCACAACGGCCGGATCACGGTCGTCATGGCC
CTGGTCGGCAGCTTGGCCGTTGTCCTGGTCGCGGCTGCGCGTGCGGTGGTCAACCGCAAGCATGCCAGCT
TCTGGTTCGTCGGCTGGGTGATGGCGTCGGTTTTGGCCGGCGGCGTCGGCGCGATCGCCAGCGCGAAGCA
ACTGGCGTTCCTCGGCGAACATAGCGGCATGGTGGCCTTCGGCTTCTTCCGCGACCAGGTGAAGGACATG
CACTGCGATGCGGACGTGATCCTGGCCCGGTGGGATGAAAAGGCGAACTCGCCGGTGGTCTACCGCTGCC
CGAAGGCGTACCTGCTCAACAGGTTCGCATCCGCGCCCTTCGTGCCCTGGCCGGACTACACCGAGGGGGA
AAGCGAGGATCTAGGTAGGGCGCTCGCAGCGGCCCTGCGGGACGCGAAAAGGTGAGAAAAGCCGGGCACT
GCCCGGCTTTATTTTTGCTGCTGCGCGTTCCAGGCCGCCCACACTCGTTTGACCTGGCTCGGGCTGCATC
CGACCAGCTTGGCCGTCTTGGCAATGCTCGATCCGCCGGAGCGAAGCGTGATGATGCGGTCGTGCATGCC
GGCGTCACGTTTGCGGCCGGTGTAGCGGCCGGCGGCCTTCGCCAACTGGACACCCTGACGTTGACGCTCG
CGCCGATCCTCGTAGTCGTCGCGGGCCATCTGCAAGGCGAGCTTCAAAAGCATGTCCTGGACGGATTCCA
GAACGATTTTCGCCACTCCGTTCGCCTCGGCGGCCAGCTCCGACAGGTCCACCACGCCAGGCACGGCCAG
CTTGGCCCCTTTGGCCCGGATCGACGCAACCAGGCGCTCGGCCTCGGCCAACGGCAAGCGGCTGATGCGG
TCGATCTTCTCCGCAACGACGACTTCACCAGGTTGCAGGTCCGCGATCATGCGCAGCAGCTCGGGCCGGT
CGGCGCGTGCGCCGGACGCCTTCTCGCGGTAGATGCCGGCGACGTAGTACCCGGCGGCCCGCGTGGCCGC
TACAAGGCTCTCCTGGCGTTCAAGATTCTGCTCGTCCGTACTGGCGCGCAGGTAGATGCGGGCGACCTTC
AACCTTCGTCCCTCCGGTTGTTGCTCTCGCGTCGCCATTTCCACGGCTCGACGGCGTGCGGATCGGACCA
GAGGCCGACGCGCTTGCCTCGCGCCTCCTGTTCGAGCCGCAGCATTTCAGGGTCGGCCGCGCGGCCGTGG
AAGCGATAGGCCCACGCCATGCCCTGGTGAACCATCGCGGCGTTGACGTTGCGCGGCTGCGGCGGCCGGC
TGGCCAGCTCCATGTTGACCCACACGGTGCCCAGCGTGCGGCCGTAACGGTCGGTGTCCTTCTCGTCGAC
CAGGACGTGCCGGCGGAACACCATGCCGGCCAGCGCCTGGCGCGCACGTTCGCCGAAGGCTTGCCGCTTT
TCCGGCGCGTCAATGTCCACCAGGCGCACGCGCACCGGCTGCTTGTCTACCAGCACGTCGATGGTGTCGC
CGTCGATGATGCGCACGACCTCGCCGCGCAGCTCG
